# Supplementary material for: A rapid CAT transformation protocol and nuclear transgene expression tools for metabolic engineering in Cyanidioschyzon merolae 10D
Source: bioRxiv preprint, doi:10.1101/2024.07.30.605877, version 3 (2024-08-14)
Supplement: Suppl File S2 - Full annotated plasmids [file 605877_file04.txt]

LOCUS       CmCOpt1_184C_pCPCC_ctpDNAGyrB_Clover_StrepII_NOS3'_pAPCC_ctpAPCC_CAT_FLAG_Btub3'_185C        7469 bp DNA     circular SYN 26-JUL-2023
DEFINITION  synthetic circular DNA
ACCESSION   .
VERSION     .
KEYWORDS    .
SOURCE      synthetic DNA construct
  ORGANISM  synthetic DNA construct
REFERENCE   1  (bases 1 to 7469)
  AUTHORS   jw
  TITLE     Direct Submission
  JOURNAL   Exported Jul 14, 2024 from SnapGene 7.2.1
            https://www.snapgene.com
FEATURES             Location/Qualifiers
     source          1..7469
                     /mol_type="other DNA"
                     /organism="synthetic DNA construct"
     misc_feature    8..15
                     /label=added nucleotides and BbsI site
     misc_feature    16..565
                     /label=CMD184C HR
     CDS             16..543
                     /codon_start=1
                     /product="C-terminal of protein AA 737-911
                     "
                     /label=glycogen phosphorylase
                     /translation="LIIGTMDGANIEIREEIGPENIFIFGLLAQEVDQARNELKYHGWK
                     CTDGRFQNALGQLSRGMYCGQDTFQEIVRALDPANDYYLISRDFTSYMEAQDRVDAAYR
                     DQRSWLAKCIVSTARMGKFSSDRSIHEYAERIWRIEPCAYTPSSITYKEPVEGVSEPTA
                     DGTAPKTTLRGT"
     primer_bind     16..42
                     /label=Cm184C(L)_Fw
     primer_bind     16..38
                     /label=Cm184C_Fw
     primer_bind     96..115
                     /label=209_Fw
     promoter        572..1071
                     /label=pCPCC
     CDS             1075..1077
                     /codon_start=1
                     /product="Start site
                     "
                     /label=Start site
                     /translation="M"
     CDS             1078..1323
                     /codon_start=1
                     /product="DNA Gyrase B transit peptide Optimized 
                     "
                     /label=CTP CMH166C
                     /translation="NATYAFVSTIGVGCGSYWSGTCLCRSSSRERPNAPKLSSRWPQRG
                     ALLCSGVEQVQPVPGFRDSTASNANTFPKSGSEYTAA"
     CDS             1330..1335
                     /codon_start=1
                     /label=GS
                     /translation="GS"
     CDS             1342..1353
                     /codon_start=1
                     /label=GSGS-Linker
                     /translation="GSGS"
     CDS             1354..2034
                     /codon_start=1
                     /label=Clover
                     /translation="VSKGEELFTGVVPILVELDGDVNGHKFSVRGEGEGDATNGKLTLK
                     FICTTGKLPVPWPTLVTTFGYGVACFSRYPDHMKQHDFFKSAMPEGYVQERTISFKDDG
                     TYKTRAEVKFEGDTLVNRIELKGIDFKEDGNILGHKLEYNFNSHNVYITADKQKNGIKA
                     NFKIRHNVEDGSVQLADHYQQNTPIGDGPVLLPDNHYLSHQSALSKDPNEKRDHMVLLE
                     FVTAA"
     CDS             2035..2046
                     /codon_start=1
                     /label=GSGS-linker
                     /translation="GSGS"
     CDS             2059..2082
                     /codon_start=1
                     /product="peptide that binds Strep-Tactin(R), an engineered
                     form of streptavidin"
                     /label=Strep-Tag II
                     /translation="WSHPQFEK"
     terminator      2092..2344
                     /label=NOS terminator
                     /note="nopaline synthase terminator and poly(A) signal"
     promoter        2357..2956
                     /label=pAPCC
     CDS             2963..2965
                     /codon_start=1
                     /product="Start site"
                     /label=Start site
                     /translation="M"
     CDS             2966..3142
                     /codon_start=1
                     /product="chloroplastic transit peptide apcc optimized "
                     /label=CTP CMO250C
                     /translation="FVQTSFFGTGVKASAKSAESQRCLAHSSWSVRMTGYDMNGSSAGN
                     LGPRRIKSSGVAND"
     CDS             3149..3793
                     /codon_start=1
                     /product="chloramphenicol acetyltransferase CAT from S.a. 
                     optimized "
                     /label=CAT
                     /translation="NFNKIDLDNWKRKEIFNHYLNQQTTFSITTEIDISVLYRNIKQEG
                     YKFYPAFIFLVTRVINSNTAFRTGYNSDGELGYWDKLEPLYTIFDGVSKTFSGIWTPVK
                     NDFKEFYDLYLSDVEKYNGSGKLFPKTPIPENAFSLSIIPWTSFTGFNLNINNNSNYLL
                     PIITAGKFINKGNSIYLPLSLQVHHSVCDGYHAGLFMNSIQELSDRPNDWLL"
     misc_feature    3298..3317
                     
     misc_feature    3736..3755
                     
     CDS             3800..3823
                     /codon_start=1
                     /product="FLAG(R) epitope tag, followed by an enterokinase 
                     cleavage site"
                     /label=FLAG
                     /translation="DYKDDDDK"
     3'UTR           3827..4023
                     /label=Beta tubulin 3'UTR
                     /note="Beta tubulin 3'UTR"
     misc_feature    4030..4579
                     /product="CMD185C TAT-box binding protein AF13 linker"
                     /label=CMD185C HR
     CDS             complement(4038..4406)
                     /codon_start=1
                     /label=TATA-box binding protein-associated factor 13
                     /translation="MQSSDGNDWDAFFANDPEEDASKRLFQNEIRQMLYGFGDARQPRR
                     DTAELVEDLLRTYLTAVVQRCVEVANTRGRKYPDVSDLRFLLRKDLRKLRRVNYLVAMK
                     EVIDETTRRGGELESLGR"
     primer_bind     complement(4480..4499)
                     /label=2776_Rv
     primer_bind     complement(4556..4579)
                     /label=Cm185C(L)_Rv
     primer_bind     complement(4561..4579)
                     /label=Cm185C_Rv
     misc_feature    4580..4587
                     /label=added nucleotides and BbsI site
     rep_origin      complement(5038..5657)
                     /direction=LEFT
                     /label=pBR322ori
     CDS             complement(5806..6666)
                     /codon_start=1
                     /label=Ampicillin
                     /translation="MSIQHFRVALIPFFAAFCLPVFAHPETLVKVKDAEDQLGARVGYI
                     ELDLNSGKILESFRPEERFPMMSTFKVLLCGAVLSRIDAGQEQLGRRIHYSQNDLVEYS
                     PVTEKHLTDGMTVRELCSAAITMSDNTAANLLLTTIGGPKELTAFLHNMGDHVTRLDRW
                     EPELNEAIPNDERDTTMPVAMATTLRKLLTGELLTLASRQQLIDWMEADKVAGPLLRSA
                     LPAGWFIADKSGAGERGSRGIIAALGPDGKPSRIVVIYTTGSQATMDERNRQIAEIGAS
                     LIKHW"
     promoter        complement(6714..6741)
                     /label=AmpRp promoter
                     /label=AmpRp
     rep_origin      complement(6929..7235)
                     /direction=LEFT
                     /label=f1ori
     misc_feature    complement(7265..7412)
                     /label=lacZ_a_KS
ORIGIN
        1 ctctagagaa gacatctcat catcggcact atggacggag cgaacattga aatccgagaa
       61 gaaatcgggc cggagaacat ctttattttc ggtctgttgg ctcaagaagt tgaccaggcg
      121 cgcaatgaac tcaagtacca tggctggaaa tgtaccgatg ggcgcttcca gaacgcactg
      181 ggtcagctca gtcgcggtat gtactgcggt caagacactt ttcaggaaat tgtacgagcc
      241 ctcgatccag ccaacgacta ctacctgatc agtcgcgact ttacctcgta tatggaagcc
      301 caggatcgcg tcgacgctgc ctatagggac cagcgctcgt ggctggctaa gtgtattgtg
      361 agcacggctc gcatgggtaa gttcagttct gatcgcagta tccatgagta cgcggagcgc
      421 atttggcgca ttgagccatg tgcctataca ccgtccagca tcacatacaa ggaaccagtt
      481 gagggtgtct cagagcccac cgcagacggt acagcgccga aaacgacgct ccgaggaacg
      541 taaacatcaa gtcccgaggg tgacggctag ccactagccc ggtgaactcg gccggtcagc
      601 caaatcctcc acccggaagg ttcgcaccgt cactgcagcg agcgcagtcc aagcctctag
      661 gcgcggtagg cgtgcaggat gcgcgtccaa ttcggcaaga tgcgctgccg gcatgcccgc
      721 ccatgtgtcg gacccattcc gtgcaagcga ggcacgtcga gcgatttggg gcgcgtgcat
      781 aggcccgcgc acgatgaacg atctggttgc atgcgtacac aaacaggact tttctgacca
      841 tgatgtccct attcggacat gacgcatcgc gcacttccgc aacacctcgt tgctgggcgc
      901 agccggccgc ggcacctcgc gagcacgccg gcctcggcag cgcgagcgca ttagcgagat
      961 ccccgacgac ggacgtgggt cgagattcga tttcggaggc cgcacgacgc aaaaaggtca
     1021 ttcgagtttg tgtctgcgga ctctgaacgt tcctcgtaaa gcacttctga tcatatgaac
     1081 gcgacgtacg ctttcgtgtc gacgatcggc gtgggctgcg gctcgtactg gtcgggcacg
     1141 tgcctgtgcc gctcgtcgtc gcgcgagcgc ccgaacgcgc cgaagctgtc gtcgcgctgg
     1201 ccgcagcgcg gcgcgctgct gtgctcgggc gtggagcagg tgcagccggt gccgggcttc
     1261 cgcgactcga cggcgtcgaa cgcgaacacg ttcccgaagt cgggctcgga gtacacggcg
     1321 gcgggatccg gcagcagatc tggcagcggc agcgtgtcga agggcgagga gctgttcacg
     1381 ggcgtggtgc cgatcctggt ggagctggac ggcgacgtga acggccacaa gttctcggtg
     1441 cgcggcgagg gcgagggcga cgcgacgaac ggcaagctga cgctgaagtt catctgcacg
     1501 acgggcaagc tgccggtgcc gtggccgacg ctggtgacga cgttcggcta cggcgtggcg
     1561 tgcttctcgc gctacccgga ccacatgaag cagcacgact tcttcaagtc ggcgatgccg
     1621 gagggctacg tgcaggagcg cacgatctcg ttcaaggacg acggcacgta caagacgcgc
     1681 gcggaggtga agttcgaggg cgacacgctg gtgaaccgca tcgagctgaa gggcatcgac
     1741 ttcaaggagg acggcaacat cctgggccac aagctggagt acaacttcaa ctcgcacaac
     1801 gtgtacatca cggcggacaa gcagaagaac ggcatcaagg cgaacttcaa gatccgccac
     1861 aacgtggagg acggctcggt gcagctggcg gaccactacc agcagaacac gccgatcggc
     1921 gacggcccgg tgctgctgcc ggacaaccac tacctgtcgc accagtcggc gctgtcgaag
     1981 gacccgaacg agaagcgcga ccacatggtg ctgctggagt tcgtgacggc ggcgggcagc
     2041 ggcagcgata tcgaattctg gtcgcacccg cagttcgaga agtaagacgt cgatcgttca
     2101 aacatttggc aataaagttt cttaagattg aatcctgttg ccggtcttgc gatgattatc
     2161 ctataatttc tgttgaatta cgttaagcat gtaataatta acatgtaatg catgacgtta
     2221 tttatgagat gggtttttat gattagagtc ccgcaattat acatttaata cgcgatagaa
     2281 aacaaaatat agcgcgcaaa ctaggataaa ttatcgcgcg cggtgtcatc tatgttacta
     2341 gatcactagt acgcgtcgac gagaacgtat aaggagtgcg cacggcgttt tgttacaata
     2401 ccgatagatg agtttcgaac atcgcattca caccatgagc gggggcgcac gctccagaga
     2461 gtggagatgg aaaagtgcca gcggagccct gaggatgcaa aaaagtacgg accgctgacg
     2521 gaagggcaaa tggaaaggag ggcgaaactt cgagggctac ttgcattagt aagtacaacc
     2581 aacgatggta agaaacgtat ggagtttgcg aaccgagact ttaacgctgc catcaatatc
     2641 aggagatgtg cggtgctgga gacgaggcct ccagagtgaa caagaaggta cttttttgga
     2701 caaccttcta aggtcgaact atatgagata aaattggaag aagtagttgg tggccggtcc
     2761 aaaaagacgg ggaggcgtct gcacatcagt tggagacgtt ttgtccaagg cgcgccgatc
     2821 gccactactg tacacggccg gcgagaacgt ggcgagaata cgcaagcgag ctcgccggct
     2881 gcgctcgctg caccaccgtc ttttgactca caacttcgcg atctctttgt tctctgtgtt
     2941 tcttcgttcg ttgaccccta ggatgttcgt gcaaacgtcg ttcttcggca cgggcgtgaa
     3001 ggcgtcggcg aagtcggcgg agtcgcagcg ctgcctggcg cactcgtcgt ggtcggtgcg
     3061 catgacgggc tacgacatga acggctcgtc ggcgggcaac ctgggcccgc gccgcatcaa
     3121 gtcgtcgggc gtggcgaacg acaagcttaa cttcaacaag atcgacctgg acaactggaa
     3181 gcgcaaggaa atcttcaacc actacctgaa ccagcagacg acgttctcga tcacgacgga
     3241 gatcgacatc tcggtgctgt accgcaacat caagcaggag ggctacaagt tctacccggc
     3301 gttcatcttc ctggtgacgc gcgtgatcaa ctcgaacacg gcgttccgca cgggctacaa
     3361 ctcggacggc gagctgggct actgggacaa gctggagccg ctgtacacga tcttcgacgg
     3421 cgtgagcaag acgttctcgg gcatctggac gccggtgaag aacgacttca aggagttcta
     3481 cgacctgtac ctgtcggacg tggagaagta caacggctcg ggcaagctgt tcccaaagac
     3541 gccgatcccg gagaatgcgt tctcgctgtc gatcatcccg tggacctcgt tcacgggctt
     3601 caacctgaac atcaacaaca actcgaacta cctgctgccg atcatcacgg cgggcaagtt
     3661 catcaacaag ggcaactcga tctacctgcc gctgtcgctg caggtgcacc actcggtgtg
     3721 cgacggctac cacgcgggcc tgttcatgaa ctcgatccag gagctgtcgg accgcccgaa
     3781 cgactggctg ctgctcgagg actacaagga cgacgacgac aagtaaacta gctatttatc
     3841 tggtacatat cattcataag cacatgtttt tgcgttgaaa cccggtaaaa cactcatgac
     3901 gttttgtgtt gaattgcaac cagcacgtta tcgaccagct ctcgaacaaa acatcgcttt
     3961 atacgggaga agttgctgcg gtattgacca gagcgtacga aaacttgtgc aggcaaaaag
     4021 tgtcccgggg aaaccgctca gcgaccaagc gattcgagct cgccacctcg tcgcgtggtt
     4081 tcgtcgatga cctccttcat cgctaccaag tagttcacgc gacgcaactt gcgcaggtct
     4141 tttctcagaa gaaacctcag gtcactcaca tcggggtact ttcggccgcg cgtgttcgca
     4201 acttcaacac agcgctgcac gacagcggtg aggtacgtcc gcaacaagtc ctcgacaagc
     4261 tcagccgtat cacgccgcgg ctgccgcgca tccccgaaac cgtacagcat ctggcgaatt
     4321 tcattctgga ataagcgctt cgaagcgtcc tcttcggggt cgttcgcgaa aaaagcatcc
     4381 cagtcgtttc catcgctgga ctgcatcgca ctcgccgact cggttcctag cacgaggccg
     4441 ctgcctagac aacgcgacgt acgcagatac tgtaagcaat aatagtgctg atgctgccac
     4501 taacgaacct caagcgcgtg tcagggcgca tacacgtcgt taacgtaccg cggtggcagg
     4561 cacggcgagc ttggcgtatt agtcttcggt acccagcttt tgttcccttt agtgagggtt
     4621 aattgcgcgc ttggcgtaat catggtcata gctgtttcct gtgtgaaatt gttatccgct
     4681 cacaattcca cacaacatac gagccggaag cataaagtgt aaagcctggg gtgcctaatg
     4741 agtgagctaa ctcacattaa ttgcgttgcg ctcactgccc gctttccagt cgggaaacct
     4801 gtcgtgccag ctgcattaat gaatcggcca acgcgcgggg agaggcggtt tgcgtattgg
     4861 gcgctcttcc gcttcctcgc tcactgactc gctgcgctcg gtcgttcggc tgcggcgagc
     4921 ggtatcagct cactcaaagg cggtaatacg gttatccaca gaatcagggg ataacgcagg
     4981 aaagaacatg tgagcaaaag gccagcaaaa ggccaggaac cgtaaaaagg ccgcgttgct
     5041 ggcgtttttc cataggctcc gcccccctga cgagcatcac aaaaatcgac gctcaagtca
     5101 gaggtggcga aacccgacag gactataaag ataccaggcg tttccccctg gaagctccct
     5161 cgtgcgctct cctgttccga ccctgccgct taccggatac ctgtccgcct ttctcccttc
     5221 gggaagcgtg gcgctttctc atagctcacg ctgtaggtat ctcagttcgg tgtaggtcgt
     5281 tcgctccaag ctgggctgtg tgcacgaacc ccccgttcag cccgaccgct gcgccttatc
     5341 cggtaactat cgtcttgagt ccaacccggt aagacacgac ttatcgccac tggcagcagc
     5401 cactggtaac aggattagca gagcgaggta tgtaggcggt gctacagagt tcttgaagtg
     5461 gtggcctaac tacggctaca ctagaaggac agtatttggt atctgcgctc tgctgaagcc
     5521 agttaccttc ggaaaaagag ttggtagctc ttgatccggc aaacaaacca ccgctggtag
     5581 cggtggtttt tttgtttgca agcagcagat tacgcgcaga aaaaaaggat ctcaagaaga
     5641 tcctttgatc ttttctacgg ggtctgacgc tcagtggaac gaaaactcac gttaagggat
     5701 tttggtcatg agattatcaa aaaggatctt cacctagatc cttttaaatt aaaaatgaag
     5761 ttttaaatca atctaaagta tatatgagta aacttggtct gacagttacc aatgcttaat
     5821 cagtgaggca cctatctcag cgatctgtct atttcgttca tccatagttg cctgactccc
     5881 cgtcgtgtag ataactacga tacgggaggg cttaccatct ggccccagtg ctgcaatgat
     5941 accgcgagac ccacgctcac cggctccaga tttatcagca ataaaccagc cagccggaag
     6001 ggccgagcgc agaagtggtc ctgcaacttt atccgcctcc atccagtcta ttaattgttg
     6061 ccgggaagct agagtaagta gttcgccagt taatagtttg cgcaacgttg ttgccattgc
     6121 tacaggcatc gtggtgtcac gctcgtcgtt tggtatggct tcattcagct ccggttccca
     6181 acgatcaagg cgagttacat gatcccccat gttgtgcaaa aaagcggtta gctccttcgg
     6241 tcctccgatc gttgtcagaa gtaagttggc cgcagtgtta tcactcatgg ttatggcagc
     6301 actgcataat tctcttactg tcatgccatc cgtaagatgc ttttctgtga ctggtgagta
     6361 ctcaaccaag tcattctgag aatagtgtat gcggcgaccg agttgctctt gcccggcgtc
     6421 aatacgggat aataccgcgc cacatagcag aactttaaaa gtgctcatca ttggaaaacg
     6481 ttcttcgggg cgaaaactct caaggatctt accgctgttg agatccagtt cgatgtaacc
     6541 cactcgtgca cccaactgat cttcagcatc ttttactttc accagcgttt ctgggtgagc
     6601 aaaaacagga aggcaaaatg ccgcaaaaaa gggaataagg gcgacacgga aatgttgaat
     6661 actcatactc ttcctttttc aatattattg aagcatttat cagggttatt gtctcatgag
     6721 cggatacata tttgaatgta tttagaaaaa taaacaaata ggggttccgc gcacatttcc
     6781 ccgaaaagtg ccacctaaat tgtaagcgtt aatattttgt taaaattcgc gttaaatttt
     6841 tgttaaatca gctcattttt taaccaatag gccgaaatcg gcaaaatccc ttataaatca
     6901 aaagaataga ccgagatagg gttgagtgtt gttccagttt ggaacaagag tccactatta
     6961 aagaacgtgg actccaacgt caaaggnnnn nnnnnnnnnn nnnnnnnnnn nnnnnnnnnn
     7021 nnnnnnnnnn nnnnntnnnn nnnnnnnnnn nnnnnnnnnn nnnnnnnnnn nnnnnnnnnn
     7081 nnnnnnnnnn nnnnnnnnnn nnnnnnnnnn nnnnnnnnnn nnnnnnngnn nnnnnnnnnn
     7141 nnnnnnnnnn nnnnnnnnnn nnnnnnnnnn nnnnnnnnnn nnnnnnnnnn nnnnnnnnnn
     7201 nnnnnnnnnn nnnnnnnnnn nnnnnnnnnn nnnnnnnnnn nnnnnnnnnn nncccattcg
     7261 ccattcaggc tgcgcaactg ttgggaaggg cgatcggtgc gggcctcttc gctattacgc
     7321 cagctggcga aagggggatg tgctgcaagg cgattaagtt gggtaacgcc agggttttcc
     7381 cagtcacgac gttgtaaaac gacggccagt gagcgcgcgt aatacgactc actatagggc
     7441 gaattggagc tccaccgcgg tggcggccg
//
LOCUS       CmCOpt1_184C_pCPCC_ctpDNAGyrB_IbIspS_mVenus_StrepII_NOS3'_pAPCC_ctpAPCC_CAT_FLAG_Btub3'_185C        9128 bp DNA     circular SYN 13-SEP-2023
DEFINITION  synthetic circular DNA
ACCESSION   .
VERSION     .
KEYWORDS    .
SOURCE      synthetic DNA construct
  ORGANISM  synthetic DNA construct
REFERENCE   1  (bases 1 to 9128)
  AUTHORS   Kyle Lauersen
  TITLE     Direct Submission
  JOURNAL   Exported Jul 14, 2024 from SnapGene 7.2.1
            https://www.snapgene.com
FEATURES             Location/Qualifiers
     source          1..9128
                     /mol_type="other DNA"
                     /organism="synthetic DNA construct"
     misc_feature    8..15
                     /label=added nucleotides and BbsI site
     misc_feature    16..565
                     /label=CMD184C HR
     CDS             16..543
                     /codon_start=1
                     /product="C-terminal of protein AA 737-911
                     "
                     /label=glycogen phosphorylase
                     /translation="LIIGTMDGANIEIREEIGPENIFIFGLLAQEVDQARNELKYHGWK
                     CTDGRFQNALGQLSRGMYCGQDTFQEIVRALDPANDYYLISRDFTSYMEAQDRVDAAYR
                     DQRSWLAKCIVSTARMGKFSSDRSIHEYAERIWRIEPCAYTPSSITYKEPVEGVSEPTA
                     DGTAPKTTLRGT"
     primer_bind     96..115
                     /label=209_Fw
     promoter        572..1071
                     /label=pCPCC
     primer_bind     684..703
                     /label=Primer 5
     primer_bind     983..1002
                     /label=Primer 3
     primer_bind     1002..1021
                     /label=Primer 1
     CDS             1075..1077
                     /codon_start=1
                     /product="Start site
                     "
                     /label=Start site
                     /translation="M"
     CDS             1078..1323
                     /codon_start=1
                     /product="DNA Gyrase B transit peptide Optimized 
                     "
                     /label=CTP CMH166C
                     /translation="NATYAFVSTIGVGCGSYWSGTCLCRSSSRERPNAPKLSSRWPQRG
                     ALLCSGVEQVQPVPGFRDSTASNANTFPKSGSEYTAA"
     CDS             1330..2949
                     /codon_start=1
                     /product="Ipomoea batatas isoprene synthase"
                     /label=Cmco_IbIspS
                     /translation="TARRSANYQPSSWSYDEYLVDTTTNDSKLRIQEDARKKLEEEVRN
                     VLEDGKLETLALLELIDDIQRLGLGYKFRESTSTSLAMLKMSVGQEASNSSLHSCSLYF
                     RLLREHGFDITPDVFEKFKDENGKFKDSIAKDVRGLLSLYEASFLGFEGENILDEAREF
                     TTMHLNNIKDKVNPRIAEEVNHALELPLHRRVERLEARRRIQSYSKSGETNQALLTLAK
                     IDFNTVQAVYQRDLQDVSKWWKDTALADKLSFARDRLMESFFWAIGMSYDPQHSKSREA
                     VTKTFKLVTVLDDVYDVYGSLDELEKFTAAAERWDVDAIKDLPDYMKLCYLSLFNTVND
                     LAYDTLKDKGETVIPIMKKAWADLLKAFLQEAQWIYNKYTPTFDEYLNNARFSVSGCVM
                     LVHSYFTTQNITKEAIHSLENYHDLLIWPSIVFRLANDLSSSKAEIERGETANSITCYM
                     NETGQSEEQAREHISKLIDECFKKMNKEMLATSTSPFEKSFIETAINLARIALCQYQYG
                     DAHSDPDVRARNRIVSVIINPVE"
     CDS             2950..2961
                     /codon_start=1
                     /label=GSG
                     /translation="GSGS"
     CDS             2968..2979
                     /codon_start=1
                     /label=GSGS-Linker
                     /translation="GSGS"
     CDS             2980..3693
                     /codon_start=1
                     /product="yellow fluorescent protein published in 2006, 
                     derived from Aequorea victoria. "
                     /label=mVenus optimized
                     /note="MVenus YFP back translated and optimized with RE 
                     restrictions and cm codon table 19cds"
                     /translation="VSKGEELFTGVVPILVELDGDVNGHKFSVSGEGEGDATYGKLTLK
                     LICTTGKLPVPWPTLVTTLGYGLQCFARYPDHMKQHDFFKSAMPEGYVQERTIFFKDDG
                     NYKTRAEVKFEGDTLVNRIELKGIDFKEDGNILGHKLEYNYNSHNVYITADKQKNGIKA
                     NFKIRHNIEDGGVQLADHYQQNTPIGDGPVLLPDNHYLSYQSKLSKDPNEKRDHMVLLE
                     FVTAAGITLGMDELYK"
     CDS             3694..3705
                     /codon_start=1
                     /label=GSGS-linker
                     /translation="GSGS"
     CDS             3718..3741
                     /codon_start=1
                     /product="peptide that binds Strep-Tactin(R), an engineered
                     form of streptavidin"
                     /label=Strep-Tag II
                     /translation="WSHPQFEK"
     terminator      3751..4003
                     /label=NOS terminator
                     /note="nopaline synthase terminator and poly(A) signal"
     promoter        4016..4615
                     /label=pAPCC
     CDS             4622..4624
                     /codon_start=1
                     /product="Start site"
                     /label=Start site
                     /translation="M"
     CDS             4625..4801
                     /codon_start=1
                     /product="chloroplastic transit peptide apcc optimized "
                     /label=CTP CMO250C
                     /translation="FVQTSFFGTGVKASAKSAESQRCLAHSSWSVRMTGYDMNGSSAGN
                     LGPRRIKSSGVAND"
     CDS             4808..5452
                     /codon_start=1
                     /product="chloramphenicol acetyltransferase CAT from S.a. 
                     optimized "
                     /label=CAT
                     /translation="NFNKIDLDNWKRKEIFNHYLNQQTTFSITTEIDISVLYRNIKQEG
                     YKFYPAFIFLVTRVINSNTAFRTGYNSDGELGYWDKLEPLYTIFDGVSKTFSGIWTPVK
                     NDFKEFYDLYLSDVEKYNGSGKLFPKTPIPENAFSLSIIPWTSFTGFNLNINNNSNYLL
                     PIITAGKFINKGNSIYLPLSLQVHHSVCDGYHAGLFMNSIQELSDRPNDWLL"
     primer_bind     complement(5037..5056)
                     /label=Primer 6
     primer_bind     complement(5181..5200)
                     /label=Primer 2
     primer_bind     5288..5307
                     /label=Primer 4
     CDS             5459..5482
                     /codon_start=1
                     /product="FLAG(R) epitope tag, followed by an enterokinase 
                     cleavage site"
                     /label=FLAG
                     /translation="DYKDDDDK"
     3'UTR           5486..5682
                     /label=Beta tubulin 3'UTR
                     /note="Beta tubulin 3'UTR"
     misc_feature    5689..6238
                     /product="CMD185C TAT-box binding protein AF13 linker"
                     /label=CMD185C HR
     CDS             complement(5697..6065)
                     /codon_start=1
                     /label=TATA-box binding protein-associated factor 13
                     /translation="MQSSDGNDWDAFFANDPEEDASKRLFQNEIRQMLYGFGDARQPRR
                     DTAELVEDLLRTYLTAVVQRCVEVANTRGRKYPDVSDLRFLLRKDLRKLRRVNYLVAMK
                     EVIDETTRRGGELESLGR"
     misc_feature    6066..6179
                     /label=Space between orfs
     primer_bind     complement(6139..6158)
                     /label=2776_Rv
     misc_feature    6239..6246
                     /label=added nucleotides and BbsI site
     rep_origin      complement(6697..7316)
                     /direction=LEFT
                     /label=pBR322ori
     CDS             complement(7465..8325)
                     /codon_start=1
                     /label=Ampicillin
                     /translation="MSIQHFRVALIPFFAAFCLPVFAHPETLVKVKDAEDQLGARVGYI
                     ELDLNSGKILESFRPEERFPMMSTFKVLLCGAVLSRIDAGQEQLGRRIHYSQNDLVEYS
                     PVTEKHLTDGMTVRELCSAAITMSDNTAANLLLTTIGGPKELTAFLHNMGDHVTRLDRW
                     EPELNEAIPNDERDTTMPVAMATTLRKLLTGELLTLASRQQLIDWMEADKVAGPLLRSA
                     LPAGWFIADKSGAGERGSRGIIAALGPDGKPSRIVVIYTTGSQATMDERNRQIAEIGAS
                     LIKHW"
     promoter        complement(8373..8400)
                     /label=AmpRp promoter
                     /label=AmpRp
     rep_origin      complement(8588..8894)
                     /direction=LEFT
                     /label=f1ori
     misc_feature    complement(8924..9071)
                     /label=lacZ_a_KS
ORIGIN
        1 ctctagagaa gacatctcat catcggcact atggacggag cgaacattga aatccgagaa
       61 gaaatcgggc cggagaacat ctttattttc ggtctgttgg ctcaagaagt tgaccaggcg
      121 cgcaatgaac tcaagtacca tggctggaaa tgtaccgatg ggcgcttcca gaacgcactg
      181 ggtcagctca gtcgcggtat gtactgcggt caagacactt ttcaggaaat tgtacgagcc
      241 ctcgatccag ccaacgacta ctacctgatc agtcgcgact ttacctcgta tatggaagcc
      301 caggatcgcg tcgacgctgc ctatagggac cagcgctcgt ggctggctaa gtgtattgtg
      361 agcacggctc gcatgggtaa gttcagttct gatcgcagta tccatgagta cgcggagcgc
      421 atttggcgca ttgagccatg tgcctataca ccgtccagca tcacatacaa ggaaccagtt
      481 gagggtgtct cagagcccac cgcagacggt acagcgccga aaacgacgct ccgaggaacg
      541 taaacatcaa gtcccgaggg tgacggctag ccactagccc ggtgaactcg gccggtcagc
      601 caaatcctcc acccggaagg ttcgcaccgt cactgcagcg agcgcagtcc aagcctctag
      661 gcgcggtagg cgtgcaggat gcgcgtccaa ttcggcaaga tgcgctgccg gcatgcccgc
      721 ccatgtgtcg gacccattcc gtgcaagcga ggcacgtcga gcgatttggg gcgcgtgcat
      781 aggcccgcgc acgatgaacg atctggttgc atgcgtacac aaacaggact tttctgacca
      841 tgatgtccct attcggacat gacgcatcgc gcacttccgc aacacctcgt tgctgggcgc
      901 agccggccgc ggcacctcgc gagcacgccg gcctcggcag cgcgagcgca ttagcgagat
      961 ccccgacgac ggacgtgggt cgagattcga tttcggaggc cgcacgacgc aaaaaggtca
     1021 ttcgagtttg tgtctgcgga ctctgaacgt tcctcgtaaa gcacttctga tcatatgaac
     1081 gcgacgtacg ctttcgtgtc gacgatcggc gtgggctgcg gctcgtactg gtcgggcacg
     1141 tgcctgtgcc gctcgtcgtc gcgcgagcgc ccgaacgcgc cgaagctgtc gtcgcgctgg
     1201 ccgcagcgcg gcgcgctgct gtgctcgggc gtggagcagg tgcagccggt gccgggcttc
     1261 cgcgactcga cggcgtcgaa cgcgaacacg ttcccgaagt cgggctcgga gtacacggcg
     1321 gcgggatcca cggcgcgccg ctcggcgaac taccagccgt cgtcgtggtc gtacgacgag
     1381 tacctggtgg acacgacgac gaacgactcg aagctgcgca tccaggagga cgcgcgcaag
     1441 aagctggagg aggaggtgcg caacgtgctg gaggacggca agctggagac gctggcgctg
     1501 ctggagctga tcgacgacat ccagcgcctg ggcctgggct acaagttccg cgagtcgacg
     1561 agcacgtcgc tggcgatgct gaagatgtcg gtgggccagg aggcgtcgaa ctcgtcgctg
     1621 cactcgtgct cgctgtactt ccgcctgctg cgcgagcacg gcttcgacat cacgccggac
     1681 gtgttcgaga agttcaagga cgagaacggc aagttcaagg actcgatcgc gaaggacgtg
     1741 cgcggcctgc tgtcgctgta cgaggcgtcg ttcctgggct tcgagggcga gaacatcctg
     1801 gacgaggcgc gcgagttcac gacgatgcac ctgaacaaca tcaaggacaa ggtgaacccg
     1861 cgcatcgcgg aggaggtgaa ccacgcgctg gagctgccgc tgcaccgccg cgtggagcgc
     1921 ctggaggcgc gccgccgcat ccagtcgtac tcgaagtcgg gcgagacgaa ccaggcgctg
     1981 ctgacgctgg cgaagatcga cttcaacacg gtgcaggcgg tgtaccagcg cgacctgcag
     2041 gacgtgtcga agtggtggaa ggacacggcg ctggcggaca agctgtcgtt cgcgcgcgac
     2101 cgcctgatgg agtcgttctt ctgggcgatc ggcatgtcgt acgacccgca gcactcgaag
     2161 tcgcgcgagg cggtgaccaa gacgttcaag ctggtgacgg tgctggacga cgtgtacgac
     2221 gtgtacggct cgctggacga gctggagaag ttcacggcgg cggcggagcg ctgggacgtg
     2281 gacgcgatca aggacctgcc ggactacatg aagctgtgct acctgtcgct gttcaacacg
     2341 gtgaacgacc tggcgtacga cacgctgaag gacaagggcg agacggtgat cccgatcatg
     2401 aagaaggcgt gggcggacct gctgaaggcg ttcctgcagg aggcgcagtg gatctacaac
     2461 aagtacacgc cgacgttcga cgagtacctg aacaacgcgc gcttctcggt gtcgggctgc
     2521 gtgatgctgg tgcactcgta cttcacgacg cagaacatca cgaaggaggc gatccactcg
     2581 ctggagaact accacgacct gctgatctgg ccgtcgatcg tgttccgcct ggcgaacgac
     2641 ctgtcgtcgt cgaaggcgga gatcgagcgc ggcgagacgg cgaactcgat cacgtgctac
     2701 atgaacgaga cgggccagtc ggaggagcag gcgcgcgagc acatctcgaa gctgatcgac
     2761 gagtgcttca agaagatgaa caaggagatg ctggcgacga gcacgtcgcc gttcgagaag
     2821 tcgttcatcg agacggcgat caacctggcg cgcatcgcgc tgtgccagta ccagtacggc
     2881 gacgcgcact cggacccgga cgtgcgcgcg cgcaaccgca tcgtgtcggt gatcatcaac
     2941 ccggtggagg gctcgggcag cagatctggc agcggcagcg tgtcgaaggg cgaggagctg
     3001 ttcacgggcg tggtgccgat cctggtggag ctggacggcg acgtgaacgg ccacaagttc
     3061 tcggtgtcgg gcgagggcga gggcgacgcg acgtacggca agctgacgct gaagctgatc
     3121 tgcacgacgg gcaagctgcc ggtgccgtgg ccgacgctgg tgacgacgct gggctacggc
     3181 ctgcagtgct tcgcgcgcta cccggaccac atgaagcagc acgacttctt caagtcggcg
     3241 atgccggagg gctacgtgca ggagcgcacg atcttcttca aggacgacgg caactacaag
     3301 acgcgcgcgg aggtgaagtt cgagggcgac acgctggtga accgcatcga gctgaagggc
     3361 atcgacttca aggaggacgg caacatcctg ggccacaagc tggagtacaa ctacaactcg
     3421 cacaacgtgt acatcacggc ggacaagcag aagaacggca tcaaggcgaa cttcaagatc
     3481 cgccacaaca tcgaggacgg cggcgtgcag ctggcggacc actaccagca gaacacgccg
     3541 atcggcgacg gcccggtgct gctgccggac aaccactacc tgtcgtacca gtcgaagctg
     3601 tcgaaggacc cgaacgagaa gcgcgaccac atggtgctgc tggagttcgt gacggcggcg
     3661 ggcatcacgc tgggcatgga cgagctgtac aagggcagcg gcagcgatat cgaattctgg
     3721 tcgcacccgc agttcgagaa gtaagacgtc gatcgttcaa acatttggca ataaagtttc
     3781 ttaagattga atcctgttgc cggtcttgcg atgattatcc tataatttct gttgaattac
     3841 gttaagcatg taataattaa catgtaatgc atgacgttat ttatgagatg ggtttttatg
     3901 attagagtcc cgcaattata catttaatac gcgatagaaa acaaaatata gcgcgcaaac
     3961 taggataaat tatcgcgcgc ggtgtcatct atgttactag atcactagta cgcgtcgacg
     4021 agaacgtata aggagtgcgc acggcgtttt gttacaatac cgatagatga gtttcgaaca
     4081 tcgcattcac accatgagcg ggggcgcacg ctccagagag tggagatgga aaagtgccag
     4141 cggagccctg aggatgcaaa aaagtacgga ccgctgacgg aagggcaaat ggaaaggagg
     4201 gcgaaacttc gagggctact tgcattagta agtacaacca acgatggtaa gaaacgtatg
     4261 gagtttgcga accgagactt taacgctgcc atcaatatca ggagatgtgc ggtgctggag
     4321 acgaggcctc cagagtgaac aagaaggtac ttttttggac aaccttctaa ggtcgaacta
     4381 tatgagataa aattggaaga agtagttggt ggccggtcca aaaagacggg gaggcgtctg
     4441 cacatcagtt ggagacgttt tgtccaaggc gcgccgatcg ccactactgt acacggccgg
     4501 cgagaacgtg gcgagaatac gcaagcgagc tcgccggctg cgctcgctgc accaccgtct
     4561 tttgactcac aacttcgcga tctctttgtt ctctgtgttt cttcgttcgt tgacccctag
     4621 gatgttcgtg caaacgtcgt tcttcggcac gggcgtgaag gcgtcggcga agtcggcgga
     4681 gtcgcagcgc tgcctggcgc actcgtcgtg gtcggtgcgc atgacgggct acgacatgaa
     4741 cggctcgtcg gcgggcaacc tgggcccgcg ccgcatcaag tcgtcgggcg tggcgaacga
     4801 caagcttaac ttcaacaaga tcgacctgga caactggaag cgcaaggaaa tcttcaacca
     4861 ctacctgaac cagcagacga cgttctcgat cacgacggag atcgacatct cggtgctgta
     4921 ccgcaacatc aagcaggagg gctacaagtt ctacccggcg ttcatcttcc tggtgacgcg
     4981 cgtgatcaac tcgaacacgg cgttccgcac gggctacaac tcggacggcg agctgggcta
     5041 ctgggacaag ctggagccgc tgtacacgat cttcgacggc gtgagcaaga cgttctcggg
     5101 catctggacg ccggtgaaga acgacttcaa ggagttctac gacctgtacc tgtcggacgt
     5161 ggagaagtac aacggctcgg gcaagctgtt cccaaagacg ccgatcccgg agaatgcgtt
     5221 ctcgctgtcg atcatcccgt ggacctcgtt cacgggcttc aacctgaaca tcaacaacaa
     5281 ctcgaactac ctgctgccga tcatcacggc gggcaagttc atcaacaagg gcaactcgat
     5341 ctacctgccg ctgtcgctgc aggtgcacca ctcggtgtgc gacggctacc acgcgggcct
     5401 gttcatgaac tcgatccagg agctgtcgga ccgcccgaac gactggctgc tgctcgagga
     5461 ctacaaggac gacgacgaca agtaaactag ctatttatct ggtacatatc attcataagc
     5521 acatgttttt gcgttgaaac ccggtaaaac actcatgacg ttttgtgttg aattgcaacc
     5581 agcacgttat cgaccagctc tcgaacaaaa catcgcttta tacgggagaa gttgctgcgg
     5641 tattgaccag agcgtacgaa aacttgtgca ggcaaaaagt gtcccgggga aaccgctcag
     5701 cgaccaagcg attcgagctc gccacctcgt cgcgtggttt cgtcgatgac ctccttcatc
     5761 gctaccaagt agttcacgcg acgcaacttg cgcaggtctt ttctcagaag aaacctcagg
     5821 tcactcacat cggggtactt tcggccgcgc gtgttcgcaa cttcaacaca gcgctgcacg
     5881 acagcggtga ggtacgtccg caacaagtcc tcgacaagct cagccgtatc acgccgcggc
     5941 tgccgcgcat ccccgaaacc gtacagcatc tggcgaattt cattctggaa taagcgcttc
     6001 gaagcgtcct cttcggggtc gttcgcgaaa aaagcatccc agtcgtttcc atcgctggac
     6061 tgcatcgcac tcgccgactc ggttcctagc acgaggccgc tgcctagaca acgcgacgta
     6121 cgcagatact gtaagcaata atagtgctga tgctgccact aacgaacctc aagcgcgtgt
     6181 cagggcgcat acacgtcgtt aacgtaccgc ggtggcaggc acggcgagct tggcgtatta
     6241 gtcttcggta cccagctttt gttcccttta gtgagggtta attgcgcgct tggcgtaatc
     6301 atggtcatag ctgtttcctg tgtgaaattg ttatccgctc acaattccac acaacatacg
     6361 agccggaagc ataaagtgta aagcctgggg tgcctaatga gtgagctaac tcacattaat
     6421 tgcgttgcgc tcactgcccg ctttccagtc gggaaacctg tcgtgccagc tgcattaatg
     6481 aatcggccaa cgcgcgggga gaggcggttt gcgtattggg cgctcttccg cttcctcgct
     6541 cactgactcg ctgcgctcgg tcgttcggct gcggcgagcg gtatcagctc actcaaaggc
     6601 ggtaatacgg ttatccacag aatcagggga taacgcagga aagaacatgt gagcaaaagg
     6661 ccagcaaaag gccaggaacc gtaaaaaggc cgcgttgctg gcgtttttcc ataggctccg
     6721 cccccctgac gagcatcaca aaaatcgacg ctcaagtcag aggtggcgaa acccgacagg
     6781 actataaaga taccaggcgt ttccccctgg aagctccctc gtgcgctctc ctgttccgac
     6841 cctgccgctt accggatacc tgtccgcctt tctcccttcg ggaagcgtgg cgctttctca
     6901 tagctcacgc tgtaggtatc tcagttcggt gtaggtcgtt cgctccaagc tgggctgtgt
     6961 gcacgaaccc cccgttcagc ccgaccgctg cgccttatcc ggtaactatc gtcttgagtc
     7021 caacccggta agacacgact tatcgccact ggcagcagcc actggtaaca ggattagcag
     7081 agcgaggtat gtaggcggtg ctacagagtt cttgaagtgg tggcctaact acggctacac
     7141 tagaaggaca gtatttggta tctgcgctct gctgaagcca gttaccttcg gaaaaagagt
     7201 tggtagctct tgatccggca aacaaaccac cgctggtagc ggtggttttt ttgtttgcaa
     7261 gcagcagatt acgcgcagaa aaaaaggatc tcaagaagat cctttgatct tttctacggg
     7321 gtctgacgct cagtggaacg aaaactcacg ttaagggatt ttggtcatga gattatcaaa
     7381 aaggatcttc acctagatcc ttttaaatta aaaatgaagt tttaaatcaa tctaaagtat
     7441 atatgagtaa acttggtctg acagttacca atgcttaatc agtgaggcac ctatctcagc
     7501 gatctgtcta tttcgttcat ccatagttgc ctgactcccc gtcgtgtaga taactacgat
     7561 acgggagggc ttaccatctg gccccagtgc tgcaatgata ccgcgagacc cacgctcacc
     7621 ggctccagat ttatcagcaa taaaccagcc agccggaagg gccgagcgca gaagtggtcc
     7681 tgcaacttta tccgcctcca tccagtctat taattgttgc cgggaagcta gagtaagtag
     7741 ttcgccagtt aatagtttgc gcaacgttgt tgccattgct acaggcatcg tggtgtcacg
     7801 ctcgtcgttt ggtatggctt cattcagctc cggttcccaa cgatcaaggc gagttacatg
     7861 atcccccatg ttgtgcaaaa aagcggttag ctccttcggt cctccgatcg ttgtcagaag
     7921 taagttggcc gcagtgttat cactcatggt tatggcagca ctgcataatt ctcttactgt
     7981 catgccatcc gtaagatgct tttctgtgac tggtgagtac tcaaccaagt cattctgaga
     8041 atagtgtatg cggcgaccga gttgctcttg cccggcgtca atacgggata ataccgcgcc
     8101 acatagcaga actttaaaag tgctcatcat tggaaaacgt tcttcggggc gaaaactctc
     8161 aaggatctta ccgctgttga gatccagttc gatgtaaccc actcgtgcac ccaactgatc
     8221 ttcagcatct tttactttca ccagcgtttc tgggtgagca aaaacaggaa ggcaaaatgc
     8281 cgcaaaaaag ggaataaggg cgacacggaa atgttgaata ctcatactct tcctttttca
     8341 atattattga agcatttatc agggttattg tctcatgagc ggatacatat ttgaatgtat
     8401 ttagaaaaat aaacaaatag gggttccgcg cacatttccc cgaaaagtgc cacctaaatt
     8461 gtaagcgtta atattttgtt aaaattcgcg ttaaattttt gttaaatcag ctcatttttt
     8521 aaccaatagg ccgaaatcgg caaaatccct tataaatcaa aagaatagac cgagataggg
     8581 ttgagtgttg ttccagtttg gaacaagagt ccactattaa agaacgtgga ctccaacgtc
     8641 aaaggnnnnn nnnnnnnnnn nnnnnnnnnn nnnnnnnnnn nnnnnnnnnn nnnntnnnnn
     8701 nnnnnnnnnn nnnnnnnnnn nnnnnnnnnn nnnnnnnnnn nnnnnnnnnn nnnnnnnnnn
     8761 nnnnnnnnnn nnnnnnnnnn nnnnnngnnn nnnnnnnnnn nnnnnnnnnn nnnnnnnnnn
     8821 nnnnnnnnnn nnnnnnnnnn nnnnnnnnnn nnnnnnnnnn nnnnnnnnnn nnnnnnnnnn
     8881 nnnnnnnnnn nnnnnnnnnn nnnnnnnnnn ncccattcgc cattcaggct gcgcaactgt
     8941 tgggaagggc gatcggtgcg ggcctcttcg ctattacgcc agctggcgaa agggggatgt
     9001 gctgcaaggc gattaagttg ggtaacgcca gggttttccc agtcacgacg ttgtaaaacg
     9061 acggccagtg agcgcgcgta atacgactca ctatagggcg aattggagct ccaccgcggt
     9121 ggcggccg
//
LOCUS       CmCOpt1_184C_pCPCC_ctpDNAGyrB_LSSmOrange_StrepII_NOS3'_pAPCC_ctpAPCC_CAT_FLAG_Btub3'_185C        7493 bp DNA     circular SYN 26-JUL-2023
DEFINITION  synthetic circular DNA
ACCESSION   .
VERSION     .
KEYWORDS    .
SOURCE      synthetic DNA construct
  ORGANISM  synthetic DNA construct
REFERENCE   1  (bases 1 to 7493)
  AUTHORS   jw
  TITLE     Direct Submission
  JOURNAL   Exported Jul 14, 2024 from SnapGene 7.2.1
            https://www.snapgene.com
FEATURES             Location/Qualifiers
     source          1..7493
                     /mol_type="other DNA"
                     /organism="synthetic DNA construct"
     misc_feature    8..15
                     /label=added nucleotides and BbsI site
     misc_feature    16..565
                     /label=CMD184C HR
     CDS             16..543
                     /codon_start=1
                     /product="C-terminal of protein AA 737-911
                     "
                     /label=glycogen phosphorylase
                     /translation="LIIGTMDGANIEIREEIGPENIFIFGLLAQEVDQARNELKYHGWK
                     CTDGRFQNALGQLSRGMYCGQDTFQEIVRALDPANDYYLISRDFTSYMEAQDRVDAAYR
                     DQRSWLAKCIVSTARMGKFSSDRSIHEYAERIWRIEPCAYTPSSITYKEPVEGVSEPTA
                     DGTAPKTTLRGT"
     primer_bind     16..42
                     /label=Cm184C(L)_Fw
     primer_bind     16..38
                     /label=Cm184C_Fw
     primer_bind     96..115
                     /label=209_Fw
     promoter        572..1071
                     /label=pCPCC
     CDS             1075..1077
                     /codon_start=1
                     /product="Start site
                     "
                     /label=Start site
                     /translation="M"
     CDS             1078..1323
                     /codon_start=1
                     /product="DNA Gyrase B transit peptide Optimized 
                     "
                     /label=CTP CMH166C
                     /translation="NATYAFVSTIGVGCGSYWSGTCLCRSSSRERPNAPKLSSRWPQRG
                     ALLCSGVEQVQPVPGFRDSTASNANTFPKSGSEYTAA"
     CDS             1330..1335
                     /codon_start=1
                     /label=GS
                     /translation="GS"
     CDS             1342..1353
                     /codon_start=1
                     /label=GSGS-Linker
                     /translation="GSGS"
     CDS             1354..2058
                     /codon_start=1
                     /label=LSSmOrange
                     /translation="VSKGEENNMAIIKEFMRFKVRMEGSVNGHEFEIEGEGEGRPYEGF
                     QTVKLKVTKGGPLPFAWDILSPQFTYGSKAYVKHPADIPDYLKLSFPEGFKWERVMNFE
                     DGGVVTVTQDSSLQDGEFIYKVKLRGTNFPSDGPVMQKKTMGMEASSERMYPEDGALKG
                     EDKLRLKLKDGGHYTSEVKTTYKAKKPVQLPGAYIVDIKLDITSHNEDYTIVEQYERAE
                     GRHSTGGMDELYK"
     CDS             2059..2070
                     /codon_start=1
                     /label=GSGS-linker
                     /translation="GSGS"
     CDS             2083..2106
                     /codon_start=1
                     /product="peptide that binds Strep-Tactin(R), an engineered
                     form of streptavidin"
                     /label=Strep-Tag II
                     /translation="WSHPQFEK"
     terminator      2116..2368
                     /label=NOS terminator
                     /note="nopaline synthase terminator and poly(A) signal"
     promoter        2381..2980
                     /label=pAPCC
     CDS             2987..2989
                     /codon_start=1
                     /product="Start site"
                     /label=Start site
                     /translation="M"
     CDS             2990..3166
                     /codon_start=1
                     /product="chloroplastic transit peptide apcc optimized "
                     /label=CTP CMO250C
                     /translation="FVQTSFFGTGVKASAKSAESQRCLAHSSWSVRMTGYDMNGSSAGN
                     LGPRRIKSSGVAND"
     CDS             3173..3817
                     /codon_start=1
                     /product="chloramphenicol acetyltransferase CAT from S.a. 
                     optimized "
                     /label=CAT
                     /translation="NFNKIDLDNWKRKEIFNHYLNQQTTFSITTEIDISVLYRNIKQEG
                     YKFYPAFIFLVTRVINSNTAFRTGYNSDGELGYWDKLEPLYTIFDGVSKTFSGIWTPVK
                     NDFKEFYDLYLSDVEKYNGSGKLFPKTPIPENAFSLSIIPWTSFTGFNLNINNNSNYLL
                     PIITAGKFINKGNSIYLPLSLQVHHSVCDGYHAGLFMNSIQELSDRPNDWLL"
     CDS             3824..3847
                     /codon_start=1
                     /product="FLAG(R) epitope tag, followed by an enterokinase 
                     cleavage site"
                     /label=FLAG
                     /translation="DYKDDDDK"
     3'UTR           3851..4047
                     /label=Beta tubulin 3'UTR
                     /note="Beta tubulin 3'UTR"
     misc_feature    4054..4603
                     /product="CMD185C TAT-box binding protein AF13 linker"
                     /label=CMD185C HR
     CDS             complement(4062..4430)
                     /codon_start=1
                     /label=TATA-box binding protein-associated factor 13
                     /translation="MQSSDGNDWDAFFANDPEEDASKRLFQNEIRQMLYGFGDARQPRR
                     DTAELVEDLLRTYLTAVVQRCVEVANTRGRKYPDVSDLRFLLRKDLRKLRRVNYLVAMK
                     EVIDETTRRGGELESLGR"
     primer_bind     complement(4504..4523)
                     /label=2776_Rv
     primer_bind     complement(4580..4603)
                     /label=Cm185C(L)_Rv
     primer_bind     complement(4585..4603)
                     /label=Cm185C_Rv
     misc_feature    4604..4611
                     /label=added nucleotides and BbsI site
     rep_origin      complement(5062..5681)
                     /direction=LEFT
                     /label=pBR322ori
     CDS             complement(5830..6690)
                     /codon_start=1
                     /label=Ampicillin
                     /translation="MSIQHFRVALIPFFAAFCLPVFAHPETLVKVKDAEDQLGARVGYI
                     ELDLNSGKILESFRPEERFPMMSTFKVLLCGAVLSRIDAGQEQLGRRIHYSQNDLVEYS
                     PVTEKHLTDGMTVRELCSAAITMSDNTAANLLLTTIGGPKELTAFLHNMGDHVTRLDRW
                     EPELNEAIPNDERDTTMPVAMATTLRKLLTGELLTLASRQQLIDWMEADKVAGPLLRSA
                     LPAGWFIADKSGAGERGSRGIIAALGPDGKPSRIVVIYTTGSQATMDERNRQIAEIGAS
                     LIKHW"
     promoter        complement(6738..6765)
                     /label=AmpRp promoter
                     /label=AmpRp
     rep_origin      complement(6953..7259)
                     /direction=LEFT
                     /label=f1ori
     misc_feature    complement(7289..7436)
                     /label=lacZ_a_KS
ORIGIN
        1 ctctagagaa gacatctcat catcggcact atggacggag cgaacattga aatccgagaa
       61 gaaatcgggc cggagaacat ctttattttc ggtctgttgg ctcaagaagt tgaccaggcg
      121 cgcaatgaac tcaagtacca tggctggaaa tgtaccgatg ggcgcttcca gaacgcactg
      181 ggtcagctca gtcgcggtat gtactgcggt caagacactt ttcaggaaat tgtacgagcc
      241 ctcgatccag ccaacgacta ctacctgatc agtcgcgact ttacctcgta tatggaagcc
      301 caggatcgcg tcgacgctgc ctatagggac cagcgctcgt ggctggctaa gtgtattgtg
      361 agcacggctc gcatgggtaa gttcagttct gatcgcagta tccatgagta cgcggagcgc
      421 atttggcgca ttgagccatg tgcctataca ccgtccagca tcacatacaa ggaaccagtt
      481 gagggtgtct cagagcccac cgcagacggt acagcgccga aaacgacgct ccgaggaacg
      541 taaacatcaa gtcccgaggg tgacggctag ccactagccc ggtgaactcg gccggtcagc
      601 caaatcctcc acccggaagg ttcgcaccgt cactgcagcg agcgcagtcc aagcctctag
      661 gcgcggtagg cgtgcaggat gcgcgtccaa ttcggcaaga tgcgctgccg gcatgcccgc
      721 ccatgtgtcg gacccattcc gtgcaagcga ggcacgtcga gcgatttggg gcgcgtgcat
      781 aggcccgcgc acgatgaacg atctggttgc atgcgtacac aaacaggact tttctgacca
      841 tgatgtccct attcggacat gacgcatcgc gcacttccgc aacacctcgt tgctgggcgc
      901 agccggccgc ggcacctcgc gagcacgccg gcctcggcag cgcgagcgca ttagcgagat
      961 ccccgacgac ggacgtgggt cgagattcga tttcggaggc cgcacgacgc aaaaaggtca
     1021 ttcgagtttg tgtctgcgga ctctgaacgt tcctcgtaaa gcacttctga tcatatgaac
     1081 gcgacgtacg ctttcgtgtc gacgatcggc gtgggctgcg gctcgtactg gtcgggcacg
     1141 tgcctgtgcc gctcgtcgtc gcgcgagcgc ccgaacgcgc cgaagctgtc gtcgcgctgg
     1201 ccgcagcgcg gcgcgctgct gtgctcgggc gtggagcagg tgcagccggt gccgggcttc
     1261 cgcgactcga cggcgtcgaa cgcgaacacg ttcccgaagt cgggctcgga gtacacggcg
     1321 gcgggatccg gcagcagatc tggcagcggc agcgtgtcga agggcgagga gaacaacatg
     1381 gcgatcatca aggagttcat gcgcttcaag gtgcgcatgg agggctcggt gaacggccac
     1441 gagttcgaga tcgagggcga gggcgagggc cgcccgtacg agggcttcca gacggtgaag
     1501 ctgaaggtga cgaagggcgg cccgctgccg ttcgcgtggg acatcctgtc gccgcagttc
     1561 acgtacggct cgaaggcgta cgtgaagcac ccggcggaca tcccggacta cctgaagctg
     1621 tcgttcccgg agggcttcaa gtgggagcgc gtgatgaact tcgaggacgg cggcgtggtg
     1681 acggtgacgc aggactcgtc gctgcaggac ggcgagttca tctacaaggt gaagctgcgc
     1741 ggcacgaact tcccgtcgga cggcccggtg atgcagaaga aaacgatggg catggaggcg
     1801 tcgtcggagc gcatgtaccc ggaggacggc gcgctgaagg gcgaggacaa gctgcgcctg
     1861 aagctgaagg acggcggcca ctacacgtcg gaggtgaaaa cgacgtacaa ggcgaagaag
     1921 ccggtgcagc tgccgggcgc gtacatcgtg gacatcaagc tggacatcac gtcgcacaac
     1981 gaggactaca cgatcgtgga gcagtacgag cgcgcggagg gccgccactc gacgggcggc
     2041 atggacgagc tgtacaaggg cagcggcagc gatatcgaat tctggtcgca cccgcagttc
     2101 gagaagtaag acgtcgatcg ttcaaacatt tggcaataaa gtttcttaag attgaatcct
     2161 gttgccggtc ttgcgatgat tatcctataa tttctgttga attacgttaa gcatgtaata
     2221 attaacatgt aatgcatgac gttatttatg agatgggttt ttatgattag agtcccgcaa
     2281 ttatacattt aatacgcgat agaaaacaaa atatagcgcg caaactagga taaattatcg
     2341 cgcgcggtgt catctatgtt actagatcac tagtacgcgt cgacgagaac gtataaggag
     2401 tgcgcacggc gttttgttac aataccgata gatgagtttc gaacatcgca ttcacaccat
     2461 gagcgggggc gcacgctcca gagagtggag atggaaaagt gccagcggag ccctgaggat
     2521 gcaaaaaagt acggaccgct gacggaaggg caaatggaaa ggagggcgaa acttcgaggg
     2581 ctacttgcat tagtaagtac aaccaacgat ggtaagaaac gtatggagtt tgcgaaccga
     2641 gactttaacg ctgccatcaa tatcaggaga tgtgcggtgc tggagacgag gcctccagag
     2701 tgaacaagaa ggtacttttt tggacaacct tctaaggtcg aactatatga gataaaattg
     2761 gaagaagtag ttggtggccg gtccaaaaag acggggaggc gtctgcacat cagttggaga
     2821 cgttttgtcc aaggcgcgcc gatcgccact actgtacacg gccggcgaga acgtggcgag
     2881 aatacgcaag cgagctcgcc ggctgcgctc gctgcaccac cgtcttttga ctcacaactt
     2941 cgcgatctct ttgttctctg tgtttcttcg ttcgttgacc cctaggatgt tcgtgcaaac
     3001 gtcgttcttc ggcacgggcg tgaaggcgtc ggcgaagtcg gcggagtcgc agcgctgcct
     3061 ggcgcactcg tcgtggtcgg tgcgcatgac gggctacgac atgaacggct cgtcggcggg
     3121 caacctgggc ccgcgccgca tcaagtcgtc gggcgtggcg aacgacaagc ttaacttcaa
     3181 caagatcgac ctggacaact ggaagcgcaa ggaaatcttc aaccactacc tgaaccagca
     3241 gacgacgttc tcgatcacga cggagatcga catctcggtg ctgtaccgca acatcaagca
     3301 ggagggctac aagttctacc cggcgttcat cttcctggtg acgcgcgtga tcaactcgaa
     3361 cacggcgttc cgcacgggct acaactcgga cggcgagctg ggctactggg acaagctgga
     3421 gccgctgtac acgatcttcg acggcgtgag caagacgttc tcgggcatct ggacgccggt
     3481 gaagaacgac ttcaaggagt tctacgacct gtacctgtcg gacgtggaga agtacaacgg
     3541 ctcgggcaag ctgttcccaa agacgccgat cccggagaat gcgttctcgc tgtcgatcat
     3601 cccgtggacc tcgttcacgg gcttcaacct gaacatcaac aacaactcga actacctgct
     3661 gccgatcatc acggcgggca agttcatcaa caagggcaac tcgatctacc tgccgctgtc
     3721 gctgcaggtg caccactcgg tgtgcgacgg ctaccacgcg ggcctgttca tgaactcgat
     3781 ccaggagctg tcggaccgcc cgaacgactg gctgctgctc gaggactaca aggacgacga
     3841 cgacaagtaa actagctatt tatctggtac atatcattca taagcacatg tttttgcgtt
     3901 gaaacccggt aaaacactca tgacgttttg tgttgaattg caaccagcac gttatcgacc
     3961 agctctcgaa caaaacatcg ctttatacgg gagaagttgc tgcggtattg accagagcgt
     4021 acgaaaactt gtgcaggcaa aaagtgtccc ggggaaaccg ctcagcgacc aagcgattcg
     4081 agctcgccac ctcgtcgcgt ggtttcgtcg atgacctcct tcatcgctac caagtagttc
     4141 acgcgacgca acttgcgcag gtcttttctc agaagaaacc tcaggtcact cacatcgggg
     4201 tactttcggc cgcgcgtgtt cgcaacttca acacagcgct gcacgacagc ggtgaggtac
     4261 gtccgcaaca agtcctcgac aagctcagcc gtatcacgcc gcggctgccg cgcatccccg
     4321 aaaccgtaca gcatctggcg aatttcattc tggaataagc gcttcgaagc gtcctcttcg
     4381 gggtcgttcg cgaaaaaagc atcccagtcg tttccatcgc tggactgcat cgcactcgcc
     4441 gactcggttc ctagcacgag gccgctgcct agacaacgcg acgtacgcag atactgtaag
     4501 caataatagt gctgatgctg ccactaacga acctcaagcg cgtgtcaggg cgcatacacg
     4561 tcgttaacgt accgcggtgg caggcacggc gagcttggcg tattagtctt cggtacccag
     4621 cttttgttcc ctttagtgag ggttaattgc gcgcttggcg taatcatggt catagctgtt
     4681 tcctgtgtga aattgttatc cgctcacaat tccacacaac atacgagccg gaagcataaa
     4741 gtgtaaagcc tggggtgcct aatgagtgag ctaactcaca ttaattgcgt tgcgctcact
     4801 gcccgctttc cagtcgggaa acctgtcgtg ccagctgcat taatgaatcg gccaacgcgc
     4861 ggggagaggc ggtttgcgta ttgggcgctc ttccgcttcc tcgctcactg actcgctgcg
     4921 ctcggtcgtt cggctgcggc gagcggtatc agctcactca aaggcggtaa tacggttatc
     4981 cacagaatca ggggataacg caggaaagaa catgtgagca aaaggccagc aaaaggccag
     5041 gaaccgtaaa aaggccgcgt tgctggcgtt tttccatagg ctccgccccc ctgacgagca
     5101 tcacaaaaat cgacgctcaa gtcagaggtg gcgaaacccg acaggactat aaagatacca
     5161 ggcgtttccc cctggaagct ccctcgtgcg ctctcctgtt ccgaccctgc cgcttaccgg
     5221 atacctgtcc gcctttctcc cttcgggaag cgtggcgctt tctcatagct cacgctgtag
     5281 gtatctcagt tcggtgtagg tcgttcgctc caagctgggc tgtgtgcacg aaccccccgt
     5341 tcagcccgac cgctgcgcct tatccggtaa ctatcgtctt gagtccaacc cggtaagaca
     5401 cgacttatcg ccactggcag cagccactgg taacaggatt agcagagcga ggtatgtagg
     5461 cggtgctaca gagttcttga agtggtggcc taactacggc tacactagaa ggacagtatt
     5521 tggtatctgc gctctgctga agccagttac cttcggaaaa agagttggta gctcttgatc
     5581 cggcaaacaa accaccgctg gtagcggtgg tttttttgtt tgcaagcagc agattacgcg
     5641 cagaaaaaaa ggatctcaag aagatccttt gatcttttct acggggtctg acgctcagtg
     5701 gaacgaaaac tcacgttaag ggattttggt catgagatta tcaaaaagga tcttcaccta
     5761 gatcctttta aattaaaaat gaagttttaa atcaatctaa agtatatatg agtaaacttg
     5821 gtctgacagt taccaatgct taatcagtga ggcacctatc tcagcgatct gtctatttcg
     5881 ttcatccata gttgcctgac tccccgtcgt gtagataact acgatacggg agggcttacc
     5941 atctggcccc agtgctgcaa tgataccgcg agacccacgc tcaccggctc cagatttatc
     6001 agcaataaac cagccagccg gaagggccga gcgcagaagt ggtcctgcaa ctttatccgc
     6061 ctccatccag tctattaatt gttgccggga agctagagta agtagttcgc cagttaatag
     6121 tttgcgcaac gttgttgcca ttgctacagg catcgtggtg tcacgctcgt cgtttggtat
     6181 ggcttcattc agctccggtt cccaacgatc aaggcgagtt acatgatccc ccatgttgtg
     6241 caaaaaagcg gttagctcct tcggtcctcc gatcgttgtc agaagtaagt tggccgcagt
     6301 gttatcactc atggttatgg cagcactgca taattctctt actgtcatgc catccgtaag
     6361 atgcttttct gtgactggtg agtactcaac caagtcattc tgagaatagt gtatgcggcg
     6421 accgagttgc tcttgcccgg cgtcaatacg ggataatacc gcgccacata gcagaacttt
     6481 aaaagtgctc atcattggaa aacgttcttc ggggcgaaaa ctctcaagga tcttaccgct
     6541 gttgagatcc agttcgatgt aacccactcg tgcacccaac tgatcttcag catcttttac
     6601 tttcaccagc gtttctgggt gagcaaaaac aggaaggcaa aatgccgcaa aaaagggaat
     6661 aagggcgaca cggaaatgtt gaatactcat actcttcctt tttcaatatt attgaagcat
     6721 ttatcagggt tattgtctca tgagcggata catatttgaa tgtatttaga aaaataaaca
     6781 aataggggtt ccgcgcacat ttccccgaaa agtgccacct aaattgtaag cgttaatatt
     6841 ttgttaaaat tcgcgttaaa tttttgttaa atcagctcat tttttaacca ataggccgaa
     6901 atcggcaaaa tcccttataa atcaaaagaa tagaccgaga tagggttgag tgttgttcca
     6961 gtttggaaca agagtccact attaaagaac gtggactcca acgtcaaagg nnnnnnnnnn
     7021 nnnnnnnnnn nnnnnnnnnn nnnnnnnnnn nnnnnnnnnt nnnnnnnnnn nnnnnnnnnn
     7081 nnnnnnnnnn nnnnnnnnnn nnnnnnnnnn nnnnnnnnnn nnnnnnnnnn nnnnnnnnnn
     7141 nnnnnnnnnn ngnnnnnnnn nnnnnnnnnn nnnnnnnnnn nnnnnnnnnn nnnnnnnnnn
     7201 nnnnnnnnnn nnnnnnnnnn nnnnnnnnnn nnnnnnnnnn nnnnnnnnnn nnnnnnnnnn
     7261 nnnnnnnnnn nnnnnnccca ttcgccattc aggctgcgca actgttggga agggcgatcg
     7321 gtgcgggcct cttcgctatt acgccagctg gcgaaagggg gatgtgctgc aaggcgatta
     7381 agttgggtaa cgccagggtt ttcccagtca cgacgttgta aaacgacggc cagtgagcgc
     7441 gcgtaatacg actcactata gggcgaattg gagctccacc gcggtggcgg ccg
//
LOCUS       CmCOpt1_184C_pCPCC_ctpDNAGyrB_mKOkappa_StrepII_NOS3'_pAPCC_ctpAPCC_CAT_FLAG_Btub3'_185C        7439 bp DNA     circular SYN 05-SEP-2021
DEFINITION  synthetic circular DNA
ACCESSION   .
VERSION     .
KEYWORDS    .
SOURCE      synthetic DNA construct
  ORGANISM  synthetic DNA construct
REFERENCE   1  (bases 1 to 7439)
  AUTHORS   jw
  TITLE     Direct Submission
  JOURNAL   Exported Jul 14, 2024 from SnapGene 7.2.1
            https://www.snapgene.com
FEATURES             Location/Qualifiers
     source          1..7439
                     /mol_type="other DNA"
                     /organism="synthetic DNA construct"
     misc_feature    8..15
                     /label=added nucleotides and BbsI site
     misc_feature    16..565
                     /label=CMD184C HR
     CDS             16..543
                     /codon_start=1
                     /product="C-terminal of protein AA 737-911
                     "
                     /label=glycogen phosphorylase
                     /translation="LIIGTMDGANIEIREEIGPENIFIFGLLAQEVDQARNELKYHGWK
                     CTDGRFQNALGQLSRGMYCGQDTFQEIVRALDPANDYYLISRDFTSYMEAQDRVDAAYR
                     DQRSWLAKCIVSTARMGKFSSDRSIHEYAERIWRIEPCAYTPSSITYKEPVEGVSEPTA
                     DGTAPKTTLRGT"
     primer_bind     16..42
                     /label=Cm184C(L)_Fw
     primer_bind     16..38
                     /label=Cm184C_Fw
     promoter        572..1071
                     /label=pCPCC
     CDS             1075..1077
                     /codon_start=1
                     /product="Start site
                     "
                     /label=Start site
                     /translation="M"
     CDS             1078..1323
                     /codon_start=1
                     /product="DNA Gyrase B transit peptide Optimized 
                     "
                     /label=CTP CMH166C
                     /translation="NATYAFVSTIGVGCGSYWSGTCLCRSSSRERPNAPKLSSRWPQRG
                     ALLCSGVEQVQPVPGFRDSTASNANTFPKSGSEYTAA"
     CDS             1330..1335
                     /codon_start=1
                     /label=GS
                     /translation="GS"
     CDS             1342..1353
                     /codon_start=1
                     /label=GSGS-Linker
                     /translation="GSGS"
     CDS             1354..2004
                     /codon_start=1
                     /label=mKO&kappa
                     /translation="VSVIKPEMKMRYYMDGSVNGHEFTIEGEGTGRPYEGHQEMTLRVT
                     MAEGGPMPFAFDLVSHVFCYGHRVFTKYPEEIPDYFKQAFPEGLSWERSLEFEDGGSAS
                     VSAHISLRGNTFYHKSKFTGVNFPADGPIMQNQSVDWEPSTEKITASDGVLKGDVTMYL
                     KLEGGGNHKCQFKTTYKAAKEILEMPGDHYIGHRLVRKTEGNITEQVEDAVAHS"
     CDS             2005..2016
                     /codon_start=1
                     /label=GSGS-linker
                     /translation="GSGS"
     CDS             2029..2052
                     /codon_start=1
                     /product="peptide that binds Strep-Tactin(R), an engineered
                     form of streptavidin"
                     /label=Strep-Tag II
                     /translation="WSHPQFEK"
     terminator      2062..2314
                     /label=NOS terminator
                     /note="nopaline synthase terminator and poly(A) signal"
     promoter        2327..2926
                     /label=pAPCC
     CDS             2933..2935
                     /codon_start=1
                     /product="Start site"
                     /label=Start site
                     /translation="M"
     CDS             2936..3112
                     /codon_start=1
                     /product="chloroplastic transit peptide apcc optimized "
                     /label=CTP CMO250C
                     /translation="FVQTSFFGTGVKASAKSAESQRCLAHSSWSVRMTGYDMNGSSAGN
                     LGPRRIKSSGVAND"
     CDS             3119..3763
                     /codon_start=1
                     /product="chloramphenicol acetyltransferase CAT from S.a. 
                     optimized "
                     /label=CAT
                     /translation="NFNKIDLDNWKRKEIFNHYLNQQTTFSITTEIDISVLYRNIKQEG
                     YKFYPAFIFLVTRVINSNTAFRTGYNSDGELGYWDKLEPLYTIFDGVSKTFSGIWTPVK
                     NDFKEFYDLYLSDVEKYNGSGKLFPKTPIPENAFSLSIIPWTSFTGFNLNINNNSNYLL
                     PIITAGKFINKGNSIYLPLSLQVHHSVCDGYHAGLFMNSIQELSDRPNDWLL"
     CDS             3770..3793
                     /codon_start=1
                     /product="FLAG(R) epitope tag, followed by an enterokinase 
                     cleavage site"
                     /label=FLAG
                     /translation="DYKDDDDK"
     3'UTR           3797..3993
                     /label=Beta tubulin 3'UTR
                     /note="Beta tubulin 3'UTR"
     misc_feature    4000..4549
                     /product="CMD185C TAT-box binding protein AF13 linker"
                     /label=CMD185C HR
     CDS             complement(4008..4376)
                     /codon_start=1
                     /label=TATA-box binding protein-associated factor 13
                     /translation="MQSSDGNDWDAFFANDPEEDASKRLFQNEIRQMLYGFGDARQPRR
                     DTAELVEDLLRTYLTAVVQRCVEVANTRGRKYPDVSDLRFLLRKDLRKLRRVNYLVAMK
                     EVIDETTRRGGELESLGR"
     primer_bind     complement(4526..4549)
                     /label=Cm185C(L)_Rv
     primer_bind     complement(4531..4549)
                     /label=Cm185C_Rv
     misc_feature    4550..4557
                     /label=added nucleotides and BbsI site
     rep_origin      complement(5008..5627)
                     /direction=LEFT
                     /label=pBR322ori
     CDS             complement(5776..6636)
                     /codon_start=1
                     /label=Ampicillin
                     /translation="MSIQHFRVALIPFFAAFCLPVFAHPETLVKVKDAEDQLGARVGYI
                     ELDLNSGKILESFRPEERFPMMSTFKVLLCGAVLSRIDAGQEQLGRRIHYSQNDLVEYS
                     PVTEKHLTDGMTVRELCSAAITMSDNTAANLLLTTIGGPKELTAFLHNMGDHVTRLDRW
                     EPELNEAIPNDERDTTMPVAMATTLRKLLTGELLTLASRQQLIDWMEADKVAGPLLRSA
                     LPAGWFIADKSGAGERGSRGIIAALGPDGKPSRIVVIYTTGSQATMDERNRQIAEIGAS
                     LIKHW"
     promoter        complement(6684..6711)
                     /label=AmpRp promoter
                     /label=AmpRp
     rep_origin      complement(6899..7205)
                     /direction=LEFT
                     /label=f1ori
     misc_feature    complement(7235..7382)
                     /label=lacZ_a_KS
ORIGIN
        1 ctctagagaa gacatctcat catcggcact atggacggag cgaacattga aatccgagaa
       61 gaaatcgggc cggagaacat ctttattttc ggtctgttgg ctcaagaagt tgaccaggcg
      121 cgcaatgaac tcaagtacca tggctggaaa tgtaccgatg ggcgcttcca gaacgcactg
      181 ggtcagctca gtcgcggtat gtactgcggt caagacactt ttcaggaaat tgtacgagcc
      241 ctcgatccag ccaacgacta ctacctgatc agtcgcgact ttacctcgta tatggaagcc
      301 caggatcgcg tcgacgctgc ctatagggac cagcgctcgt ggctggctaa gtgtattgtg
      361 agcacggctc gcatgggtaa gttcagttct gatcgcagta tccatgagta cgcggagcgc
      421 atttggcgca ttgagccatg tgcctataca ccgtccagca tcacatacaa ggaaccagtt
      481 gagggtgtct cagagcccac cgcagacggt acagcgccga aaacgacgct ccgaggaacg
      541 taaacatcaa gtcccgaggg tgacggctag ccactagccc ggtgaactcg gccggtcagc
      601 caaatcctcc acccggaagg ttcgcaccgt cactgcagcg agcgcagtcc aagcctctag
      661 gcgcggtagg cgtgcaggat gcgcgtccaa ttcggcaaga tgcgctgccg gcatgcccgc
      721 ccatgtgtcg gacccattcc gtgcaagcga ggcacgtcga gcgatttggg gcgcgtgcat
      781 aggcccgcgc acgatgaacg atctggttgc atgcgtacac aaacaggact tttctgacca
      841 tgatgtccct attcggacat gacgcatcgc gcacttccgc aacacctcgt tgctgggcgc
      901 agccggccgc ggcacctcgc gagcacgccg gcctcggcag cgcgagcgca ttagcgagat
      961 ccccgacgac ggacgtgggt cgagattcga tttcggaggc cgcacgacgc aaaaaggtca
     1021 ttcgagtttg tgtctgcgga ctctgaacgt tcctcgtaaa gcacttctga tcatatgaac
     1081 gcgacgtacg ctttcgtgtc gacgatcggc gtgggctgcg gctcgtactg gtcgggcacg
     1141 tgcctgtgcc gctcgtcgtc gcgcgagcgc ccgaacgcgc cgaagctgtc gtcgcgctgg
     1201 ccgcagcgcg gcgcgctgct gtgctcgggc gtggagcagg tgcagccggt gccgggcttc
     1261 cgcgactcga cggcgtcgaa cgcgaacacg ttcccgaagt cgggctcgga gtacacggcg
     1321 gcgggatccg gcagcagatc tggcagcggc agcgtgtcgg tgatcaagcc ggagatgaag
     1381 atgcgctact acatggacgg ctcggtgaac ggccacgagt tcacgatcga gggcgagggc
     1441 acgggccgcc cgtacgaggg ccaccaggag atgacgctgc gcgtgacgat ggcggagggc
     1501 ggcccgatgc cgttcgcgtt cgacctggtg tcgcacgtgt tctgctacgg ccaccgcgtg
     1561 ttcacgaagt acccggagga gatcccggac tacttcaagc aggcgttccc ggagggcctg
     1621 tcgtgggagc gctcgctgga gttcgaggac ggcggctcgg cgtcggtgtc ggcgcacatc
     1681 tcgctgcgcg gcaacacgtt ctaccacaag tcgaagttca cgggcgtgaa cttcccggcg
     1741 gacggcccga tcatgcagaa ccagtcggtg gactgggagc cgtcgacgga gaagatcacg
     1801 gcgtcggacg gcgtgctgaa gggcgacgtg acgatgtacc tgaagctgga gggcggcggc
     1861 aaccacaagt gccagttcaa gacgacgtac aaggcggcga aggagatcct ggagatgccg
     1921 ggcgaccact acatcggcca ccgcctggtg cgcaagacgg agggcaacat cacggagcag
     1981 gtggaggacg cggtggcgca ctcgggcagc ggcagcgata tcgaattctg gtcgcacccg
     2041 cagttcgaga agtaagacgt cgatcgttca aacatttggc aataaagttt cttaagattg
     2101 aatcctgttg ccggtcttgc gatgattatc ctataatttc tgttgaatta cgttaagcat
     2161 gtaataatta acatgtaatg catgacgtta tttatgagat gggtttttat gattagagtc
     2221 ccgcaattat acatttaata cgcgatagaa aacaaaatat agcgcgcaaa ctaggataaa
     2281 ttatcgcgcg cggtgtcatc tatgttacta gatcactagt acgcgtcgac gagaacgtat
     2341 aaggagtgcg cacggcgttt tgttacaata ccgatagatg agtttcgaac atcgcattca
     2401 caccatgagc gggggcgcac gctccagaga gtggagatgg aaaagtgcca gcggagccct
     2461 gaggatgcaa aaaagtacgg accgctgacg gaagggcaaa tggaaaggag ggcgaaactt
     2521 cgagggctac ttgcattagt aagtacaacc aacgatggta agaaacgtat ggagtttgcg
     2581 aaccgagact ttaacgctgc catcaatatc aggagatgtg cggtgctgga gacgaggcct
     2641 ccagagtgaa caagaaggta cttttttgga caaccttcta aggtcgaact atatgagata
     2701 aaattggaag aagtagttgg tggccggtcc aaaaagacgg ggaggcgtct gcacatcagt
     2761 tggagacgtt ttgtccaagg cgcgccgatc gccactactg tacacggccg gcgagaacgt
     2821 ggcgagaata cgcaagcgag ctcgccggct gcgctcgctg caccaccgtc ttttgactca
     2881 caacttcgcg atctctttgt tctctgtgtt tcttcgttcg ttgaccccta ggatgttcgt
     2941 gcaaacgtcg ttcttcggca cgggcgtgaa ggcgtcggcg aagtcggcgg agtcgcagcg
     3001 ctgcctggcg cactcgtcgt ggtcggtgcg catgacgggc tacgacatga acggctcgtc
     3061 ggcgggcaac ctgggcccgc gccgcatcaa gtcgtcgggc gtggcgaacg acaagcttaa
     3121 cttcaacaag atcgacctgg acaactggaa gcgcaaggaa atcttcaacc actacctgaa
     3181 ccagcagacg acgttctcga tcacgacgga gatcgacatc tcggtgctgt accgcaacat
     3241 caagcaggag ggctacaagt tctacccggc gttcatcttc ctggtgacgc gcgtgatcaa
     3301 ctcgaacacg gcgttccgca cgggctacaa ctcggacggc gagctgggct actgggacaa
     3361 gctggagccg ctgtacacga tcttcgacgg cgtgagcaag acgttctcgg gcatctggac
     3421 gccggtgaag aacgacttca aggagttcta cgacctgtac ctgtcggacg tggagaagta
     3481 caacggctcg ggcaagctgt tcccaaagac gccgatcccg gagaatgcgt tctcgctgtc
     3541 gatcatcccg tggacctcgt tcacgggctt caacctgaac atcaacaaca actcgaacta
     3601 cctgctgccg atcatcacgg cgggcaagtt catcaacaag ggcaactcga tctacctgcc
     3661 gctgtcgctg caggtgcacc actcggtgtg cgacggctac cacgcgggcc tgttcatgaa
     3721 ctcgatccag gagctgtcgg accgcccgaa cgactggctg ctgctcgagg actacaagga
     3781 cgacgacgac aagtaaacta gctatttatc tggtacatat cattcataag cacatgtttt
     3841 tgcgttgaaa cccggtaaaa cactcatgac gttttgtgtt gaattgcaac cagcacgtta
     3901 tcgaccagct ctcgaacaaa acatcgcttt atacgggaga agttgctgcg gtattgacca
     3961 gagcgtacga aaacttgtgc aggcaaaaag tgtcccgggg aaaccgctca gcgaccaagc
     4021 gattcgagct cgccacctcg tcgcgtggtt tcgtcgatga cctccttcat cgctaccaag
     4081 tagttcacgc gacgcaactt gcgcaggtct tttctcagaa gaaacctcag gtcactcaca
     4141 tcggggtact ttcggccgcg cgtgttcgca acttcaacac agcgctgcac gacagcggtg
     4201 aggtacgtcc gcaacaagtc ctcgacaagc tcagccgtat cacgccgcgg ctgccgcgca
     4261 tccccgaaac cgtacagcat ctggcgaatt tcattctgga ataagcgctt cgaagcgtcc
     4321 tcttcggggt cgttcgcgaa aaaagcatcc cagtcgtttc catcgctgga ctgcatcgca
     4381 ctcgccgact cggttcctag cacgaggccg ctgcctagac aacgcgacgt acgcagatac
     4441 tgtaagcaat aatagtgctg atgctgccac taacgaacct caagcgcgtg tcagggcgca
     4501 tacacgtcgt taacgtaccg cggtggcagg cacggcgagc ttggcgtatt agtcttcggt
     4561 acccagcttt tgttcccttt agtgagggtt aattgcgcgc ttggcgtaat catggtcata
     4621 gctgtttcct gtgtgaaatt gttatccgct cacaattcca cacaacatac gagccggaag
     4681 cataaagtgt aaagcctggg gtgcctaatg agtgagctaa ctcacattaa ttgcgttgcg
     4741 ctcactgccc gctttccagt cgggaaacct gtcgtgccag ctgcattaat gaatcggcca
     4801 acgcgcgggg agaggcggtt tgcgtattgg gcgctcttcc gcttcctcgc tcactgactc
     4861 gctgcgctcg gtcgttcggc tgcggcgagc ggtatcagct cactcaaagg cggtaatacg
     4921 gttatccaca gaatcagggg ataacgcagg aaagaacatg tgagcaaaag gccagcaaaa
     4981 ggccaggaac cgtaaaaagg ccgcgttgct ggcgtttttc cataggctcc gcccccctga
     5041 cgagcatcac aaaaatcgac gctcaagtca gaggtggcga aacccgacag gactataaag
     5101 ataccaggcg tttccccctg gaagctccct cgtgcgctct cctgttccga ccctgccgct
     5161 taccggatac ctgtccgcct ttctcccttc gggaagcgtg gcgctttctc atagctcacg
     5221 ctgtaggtat ctcagttcgg tgtaggtcgt tcgctccaag ctgggctgtg tgcacgaacc
     5281 ccccgttcag cccgaccgct gcgccttatc cggtaactat cgtcttgagt ccaacccggt
     5341 aagacacgac ttatcgccac tggcagcagc cactggtaac aggattagca gagcgaggta
     5401 tgtaggcggt gctacagagt tcttgaagtg gtggcctaac tacggctaca ctagaaggac
     5461 agtatttggt atctgcgctc tgctgaagcc agttaccttc ggaaaaagag ttggtagctc
     5521 ttgatccggc aaacaaacca ccgctggtag cggtggtttt tttgtttgca agcagcagat
     5581 tacgcgcaga aaaaaaggat ctcaagaaga tcctttgatc ttttctacgg ggtctgacgc
     5641 tcagtggaac gaaaactcac gttaagggat tttggtcatg agattatcaa aaaggatctt
     5701 cacctagatc cttttaaatt aaaaatgaag ttttaaatca atctaaagta tatatgagta
     5761 aacttggtct gacagttacc aatgcttaat cagtgaggca cctatctcag cgatctgtct
     5821 atttcgttca tccatagttg cctgactccc cgtcgtgtag ataactacga tacgggaggg
     5881 cttaccatct ggccccagtg ctgcaatgat accgcgagac ccacgctcac cggctccaga
     5941 tttatcagca ataaaccagc cagccggaag ggccgagcgc agaagtggtc ctgcaacttt
     6001 atccgcctcc atccagtcta ttaattgttg ccgggaagct agagtaagta gttcgccagt
     6061 taatagtttg cgcaacgttg ttgccattgc tacaggcatc gtggtgtcac gctcgtcgtt
     6121 tggtatggct tcattcagct ccggttccca acgatcaagg cgagttacat gatcccccat
     6181 gttgtgcaaa aaagcggtta gctccttcgg tcctccgatc gttgtcagaa gtaagttggc
     6241 cgcagtgtta tcactcatgg ttatggcagc actgcataat tctcttactg tcatgccatc
     6301 cgtaagatgc ttttctgtga ctggtgagta ctcaaccaag tcattctgag aatagtgtat
     6361 gcggcgaccg agttgctctt gcccggcgtc aatacgggat aataccgcgc cacatagcag
     6421 aactttaaaa gtgctcatca ttggaaaacg ttcttcgggg cgaaaactct caaggatctt
     6481 accgctgttg agatccagtt cgatgtaacc cactcgtgca cccaactgat cttcagcatc
     6541 ttttactttc accagcgttt ctgggtgagc aaaaacagga aggcaaaatg ccgcaaaaaa
     6601 gggaataagg gcgacacgga aatgttgaat actcatactc ttcctttttc aatattattg
     6661 aagcatttat cagggttatt gtctcatgag cggatacata tttgaatgta tttagaaaaa
     6721 taaacaaata ggggttccgc gcacatttcc ccgaaaagtg ccacctaaat tgtaagcgtt
     6781 aatattttgt taaaattcgc gttaaatttt tgttaaatca gctcattttt taaccaatag
     6841 gccgaaatcg gcaaaatccc ttataaatca aaagaataga ccgagatagg gttgagtgtt
     6901 gttccagttt ggaacaagag tccactatta aagaacgtgg actccaacgt caaaggnnnn
     6961 nnnnnnnnnn nnnnnnnnnn nnnnnnnnnn nnnnnnnnnn nnnnntnnnn nnnnnnnnnn
     7021 nnnnnnnnnn nnnnnnnnnn nnnnnnnnnn nnnnnnnnnn nnnnnnnnnn nnnnnnnnnn
     7081 nnnnnnnnnn nnnnnnngnn nnnnnnnnnn nnnnnnnnnn nnnnnnnnnn nnnnnnnnnn
     7141 nnnnnnnnnn nnnnnnnnnn nnnnnnnnnn nnnnnnnnnn nnnnnnnnnn nnnnnnnnnn
     7201 nnnnnnnnnn nnnnnnnnnn nncccattcg ccattcaggc tgcgcaactg ttgggaaggg
     7261 cgatcggtgc gggcctcttc gctattacgc cagctggcga aagggggatg tgctgcaagg
     7321 cgattaagtt gggtaacgcc agggttttcc cagtcacgac gttgtaaaac gacggccagt
     7381 gagcgcgcgt aatacgactc actatagggc gaattggagc tccaccgcgg tggcggccg
//
LOCUS       CmCOpt1_184C_pCPCC_ctpDNAGyrB_mScarlet_StrepII_NOS3'_pAPCC_ctpAPCC_CAT_FLAG_Btub3'_185C        7481 bp DNA     circular SYN 26-JUL-2023
DEFINITION  synthetic circular DNA
ACCESSION   .
VERSION     .
KEYWORDS    .
SOURCE      synthetic DNA construct
  ORGANISM  synthetic DNA construct
REFERENCE   1  (bases 1 to 7481)
  AUTHORS   jw
  TITLE     Direct Submission
  JOURNAL   Exported Jul 14, 2024 from SnapGene 7.2.1
            https://www.snapgene.com
FEATURES             Location/Qualifiers
     source          1..7481
                     /mol_type="other DNA"
                     /organism="synthetic DNA construct"
     misc_feature    8..15
                     /label=added nucleotides and BbsI site
     misc_feature    16..565
                     /label=CMD184C HR
     CDS             16..543
                     /codon_start=1
                     /product="C-terminal of protein AA 737-911
                     "
                     /label=glycogen phosphorylase
                     /translation="LIIGTMDGANIEIREEIGPENIFIFGLLAQEVDQARNELKYHGWK
                     CTDGRFQNALGQLSRGMYCGQDTFQEIVRALDPANDYYLISRDFTSYMEAQDRVDAAYR
                     DQRSWLAKCIVSTARMGKFSSDRSIHEYAERIWRIEPCAYTPSSITYKEPVEGVSEPTA
                     DGTAPKTTLRGT"
     primer_bind     16..42
                     /label=Cm184C(L)_Fw
     primer_bind     16..38
                     /label=Cm184C_Fw
     primer_bind     96..115
                     /label=209_Fw
     promoter        572..1071
                     /label=pCPCC
     CDS             1075..1077
                     /codon_start=1
                     /product="Start site
                     "
                     /label=Start site
                     /translation="M"
     CDS             1078..1323
                     /codon_start=1
                     /product="DNA Gyrase B transit peptide Optimized 
                     "
                     /label=CTP CMH166C
                     /translation="NATYAFVSTIGVGCGSYWSGTCLCRSSSRERPNAPKLSSRWPQRG
                     ALLCSGVEQVQPVPGFRDSTASNANTFPKSGSEYTAA"
     CDS             1330..1335
                     /codon_start=1
                     /label=GS
                     /translation="GS"
     CDS             1342..1353
                     /codon_start=1
                     /label=GSGS-Linker
                     /translation="GSGS"
     CDS             1354..2046
                     /codon_start=1
                     /label=mScarlet
                     /translation="VSKGEAVIKEFMRFKVHMEGSMNGHEFEIEGEGEGRPYEGTQTAK
                     LKVTKGGPLPFSWDILSPQFMYGSRAFTKHPADIPDYYKQSFPEGFKWERVMNFEDGGA
                     VTVTQDTSLEDGTLIYKVKLRGTNFPPDGPVMQKKTMGWEASTERLYPEDGVLKGDIKM
                     ALRLKDGGRYLADFKTTYKAKKPVQMPGAYNVDRKLDITSHNEDYTVVEQYERSEGRHS
                     TGGMDELYK"
     CDS             2047..2058
                     /codon_start=1
                     /label=GSGS-linker
                     /translation="GSGS"
     CDS             2071..2094
                     /codon_start=1
                     /product="peptide that binds Strep-Tactin(R), an engineered
                     form of streptavidin"
                     /label=Strep-Tag II
                     /translation="WSHPQFEK"
     terminator      2104..2356
                     /label=NOS terminator
                     /note="nopaline synthase terminator and poly(A) signal"
     promoter        2369..2968
                     /label=pAPCC
     CDS             2975..2977
                     /codon_start=1
                     /product="Start site"
                     /label=Start site
                     /translation="M"
     CDS             2978..3154
                     /codon_start=1
                     /product="chloroplastic transit peptide apcc optimized "
                     /label=CTP CMO250C
                     /translation="FVQTSFFGTGVKASAKSAESQRCLAHSSWSVRMTGYDMNGSSAGN
                     LGPRRIKSSGVAND"
     CDS             3161..3805
                     /codon_start=1
                     /product="chloramphenicol acetyltransferase CAT from S.a. 
                     optimized "
                     /label=CAT
                     /translation="NFNKIDLDNWKRKEIFNHYLNQQTTFSITTEIDISVLYRNIKQEG
                     YKFYPAFIFLVTRVINSNTAFRTGYNSDGELGYWDKLEPLYTIFDGVSKTFSGIWTPVK
                     NDFKEFYDLYLSDVEKYNGSGKLFPKTPIPENAFSLSIIPWTSFTGFNLNINNNSNYLL
                     PIITAGKFINKGNSIYLPLSLQVHHSVCDGYHAGLFMNSIQELSDRPNDWLL"
     CDS             3812..3835
                     /codon_start=1
                     /product="FLAG(R) epitope tag, followed by an enterokinase 
                     cleavage site"
                     /label=FLAG
                     /translation="DYKDDDDK"
     3'UTR           3839..4035
                     /label=Beta tubulin 3'UTR
                     /note="Beta tubulin 3'UTR"
     misc_feature    4042..4591
                     /product="CMD185C TAT-box binding protein AF13 linker"
                     /label=CMD185C HR
     CDS             complement(4050..4418)
                     /codon_start=1
                     /label=TATA-box binding protein-associated factor 13
                     /translation="MQSSDGNDWDAFFANDPEEDASKRLFQNEIRQMLYGFGDARQPRR
                     DTAELVEDLLRTYLTAVVQRCVEVANTRGRKYPDVSDLRFLLRKDLRKLRRVNYLVAMK
                     EVIDETTRRGGELESLGR"
     primer_bind     complement(4492..4511)
                     /label=2776_Rv
     primer_bind     complement(4568..4591)
                     /label=Cm185C(L)_Rv
     primer_bind     complement(4573..4591)
                     /label=Cm185C_Rv
     misc_feature    4592..4599
                     /label=added nucleotides and BbsI site
     rep_origin      complement(5050..5669)
                     /direction=LEFT
                     /label=pBR322ori
     CDS             complement(5818..6678)
                     /codon_start=1
                     /label=Ampicillin
                     /translation="MSIQHFRVALIPFFAAFCLPVFAHPETLVKVKDAEDQLGARVGYI
                     ELDLNSGKILESFRPEERFPMMSTFKVLLCGAVLSRIDAGQEQLGRRIHYSQNDLVEYS
                     PVTEKHLTDGMTVRELCSAAITMSDNTAANLLLTTIGGPKELTAFLHNMGDHVTRLDRW
                     EPELNEAIPNDERDTTMPVAMATTLRKLLTGELLTLASRQQLIDWMEADKVAGPLLRSA
                     LPAGWFIADKSGAGERGSRGIIAALGPDGKPSRIVVIYTTGSQATMDERNRQIAEIGAS
                     LIKHW"
     promoter        complement(6726..6753)
                     /label=AmpRp promoter
                     /label=AmpRp
     rep_origin      complement(6941..7247)
                     /direction=LEFT
                     /label=f1ori
     misc_feature    complement(7277..7424)
                     /label=lacZ_a_KS
ORIGIN
        1 ctctagagaa gacatctcat catcggcact atggacggag cgaacattga aatccgagaa
       61 gaaatcgggc cggagaacat ctttattttc ggtctgttgg ctcaagaagt tgaccaggcg
      121 cgcaatgaac tcaagtacca tggctggaaa tgtaccgatg ggcgcttcca gaacgcactg
      181 ggtcagctca gtcgcggtat gtactgcggt caagacactt ttcaggaaat tgtacgagcc
      241 ctcgatccag ccaacgacta ctacctgatc agtcgcgact ttacctcgta tatggaagcc
      301 caggatcgcg tcgacgctgc ctatagggac cagcgctcgt ggctggctaa gtgtattgtg
      361 agcacggctc gcatgggtaa gttcagttct gatcgcagta tccatgagta cgcggagcgc
      421 atttggcgca ttgagccatg tgcctataca ccgtccagca tcacatacaa ggaaccagtt
      481 gagggtgtct cagagcccac cgcagacggt acagcgccga aaacgacgct ccgaggaacg
      541 taaacatcaa gtcccgaggg tgacggctag ccactagccc ggtgaactcg gccggtcagc
      601 caaatcctcc acccggaagg ttcgcaccgt cactgcagcg agcgcagtcc aagcctctag
      661 gcgcggtagg cgtgcaggat gcgcgtccaa ttcggcaaga tgcgctgccg gcatgcccgc
      721 ccatgtgtcg gacccattcc gtgcaagcga ggcacgtcga gcgatttggg gcgcgtgcat
      781 aggcccgcgc acgatgaacg atctggttgc atgcgtacac aaacaggact tttctgacca
      841 tgatgtccct attcggacat gacgcatcgc gcacttccgc aacacctcgt tgctgggcgc
      901 agccggccgc ggcacctcgc gagcacgccg gcctcggcag cgcgagcgca ttagcgagat
      961 ccccgacgac ggacgtgggt cgagattcga tttcggaggc cgcacgacgc aaaaaggtca
     1021 ttcgagtttg tgtctgcgga ctctgaacgt tcctcgtaaa gcacttctga tcatatgaac
     1081 gcgacgtacg ctttcgtgtc gacgatcggc gtgggctgcg gctcgtactg gtcgggcacg
     1141 tgcctgtgcc gctcgtcgtc gcgcgagcgc ccgaacgcgc cgaagctgtc gtcgcgctgg
     1201 ccgcagcgcg gcgcgctgct gtgctcgggc gtggagcagg tgcagccggt gccgggcttc
     1261 cgcgactcga cggcgtcgaa cgcgaacacg ttcccgaagt cgggctcgga gtacacggcg
     1321 gcgggatccg gcagcagatc tggcagcggc agcgtgtcga agggcgaggc ggtgatcaag
     1381 gagttcatgc gcttcaaggt gcacatggag ggctcgatga acggccacga gttcgagatc
     1441 gagggcgagg gcgagggccg cccgtacgag ggcacgcaga cggcgaagct gaaggtgacg
     1501 aagggcggcc cgctgccgtt ctcgtgggac atcctgtcgc cgcagttcat gtacggctcg
     1561 cgcgcgttca cgaagcaccc ggcggacatc ccggactact acaagcagtc gttcccggag
     1621 ggcttcaagt gggagcgcgt gatgaacttc gaggacggcg gcgcggtgac ggtgacgcag
     1681 gacacgtcgc tggaggacgg cacgctgatc tacaaggtga agctgcgcgg cacgaacttc
     1741 ccgccggacg gcccggtgat gcagaagaag acgatgggct gggaggcgtc gacggagcgc
     1801 ctgtacccgg aggacggcgt gctgaagggc gacatcaaga tggcgctgcg cctgaaggac
     1861 ggcggccgct acctggcgga cttcaagacg acgtacaagg cgaagaagcc ggtgcagatg
     1921 ccgggcgcgt acaacgtgga ccgcaagctg gacatcacgt cgcacaacga ggactacacg
     1981 gtggtggagc agtacgagcg ctcggagggc cgccactcga cgggcggcat ggacgagctg
     2041 tacaagggca gcggcagcga tatcgaattc tggtcgcacc cgcagttcga gaagtaagac
     2101 gtcgatcgtt caaacatttg gcaataaagt ttcttaagat tgaatcctgt tgccggtctt
     2161 gcgatgatta tcctataatt tctgttgaat tacgttaagc atgtaataat taacatgtaa
     2221 tgcatgacgt tatttatgag atgggttttt atgattagag tcccgcaatt atacatttaa
     2281 tacgcgatag aaaacaaaat atagcgcgca aactaggata aattatcgcg cgcggtgtca
     2341 tctatgttac tagatcacta gtacgcgtcg acgagaacgt ataaggagtg cgcacggcgt
     2401 tttgttacaa taccgataga tgagtttcga acatcgcatt cacaccatga gcgggggcgc
     2461 acgctccaga gagtggagat ggaaaagtgc cagcggagcc ctgaggatgc aaaaaagtac
     2521 ggaccgctga cggaagggca aatggaaagg agggcgaaac ttcgagggct acttgcatta
     2581 gtaagtacaa ccaacgatgg taagaaacgt atggagtttg cgaaccgaga ctttaacgct
     2641 gccatcaata tcaggagatg tgcggtgctg gagacgaggc ctccagagtg aacaagaagg
     2701 tacttttttg gacaaccttc taaggtcgaa ctatatgaga taaaattgga agaagtagtt
     2761 ggtggccggt ccaaaaagac ggggaggcgt ctgcacatca gttggagacg ttttgtccaa
     2821 ggcgcgccga tcgccactac tgtacacggc cggcgagaac gtggcgagaa tacgcaagcg
     2881 agctcgccgg ctgcgctcgc tgcaccaccg tcttttgact cacaacttcg cgatctcttt
     2941 gttctctgtg tttcttcgtt cgttgacccc taggatgttc gtgcaaacgt cgttcttcgg
     3001 cacgggcgtg aaggcgtcgg cgaagtcggc ggagtcgcag cgctgcctgg cgcactcgtc
     3061 gtggtcggtg cgcatgacgg gctacgacat gaacggctcg tcggcgggca acctgggccc
     3121 gcgccgcatc aagtcgtcgg gcgtggcgaa cgacaagctt aacttcaaca agatcgacct
     3181 ggacaactgg aagcgcaagg aaatcttcaa ccactacctg aaccagcaga cgacgttctc
     3241 gatcacgacg gagatcgaca tctcggtgct gtaccgcaac atcaagcagg agggctacaa
     3301 gttctacccg gcgttcatct tcctggtgac gcgcgtgatc aactcgaaca cggcgttccg
     3361 cacgggctac aactcggacg gcgagctggg ctactgggac aagctggagc cgctgtacac
     3421 gatcttcgac ggcgtgagca agacgttctc gggcatctgg acgccggtga agaacgactt
     3481 caaggagttc tacgacctgt acctgtcgga cgtggagaag tacaacggct cgggcaagct
     3541 gttcccaaag acgccgatcc cggagaatgc gttctcgctg tcgatcatcc cgtggacctc
     3601 gttcacgggc ttcaacctga acatcaacaa caactcgaac tacctgctgc cgatcatcac
     3661 ggcgggcaag ttcatcaaca agggcaactc gatctacctg ccgctgtcgc tgcaggtgca
     3721 ccactcggtg tgcgacggct accacgcggg cctgttcatg aactcgatcc aggagctgtc
     3781 ggaccgcccg aacgactggc tgctgctcga ggactacaag gacgacgacg acaagtaaac
     3841 tagctattta tctggtacat atcattcata agcacatgtt tttgcgttga aacccggtaa
     3901 aacactcatg acgttttgtg ttgaattgca accagcacgt tatcgaccag ctctcgaaca
     3961 aaacatcgct ttatacggga gaagttgctg cggtattgac cagagcgtac gaaaacttgt
     4021 gcaggcaaaa agtgtcccgg ggaaaccgct cagcgaccaa gcgattcgag ctcgccacct
     4081 cgtcgcgtgg tttcgtcgat gacctccttc atcgctacca agtagttcac gcgacgcaac
     4141 ttgcgcaggt cttttctcag aagaaacctc aggtcactca catcggggta ctttcggccg
     4201 cgcgtgttcg caacttcaac acagcgctgc acgacagcgg tgaggtacgt ccgcaacaag
     4261 tcctcgacaa gctcagccgt atcacgccgc ggctgccgcg catccccgaa accgtacagc
     4321 atctggcgaa tttcattctg gaataagcgc ttcgaagcgt cctcttcggg gtcgttcgcg
     4381 aaaaaagcat cccagtcgtt tccatcgctg gactgcatcg cactcgccga ctcggttcct
     4441 agcacgaggc cgctgcctag acaacgcgac gtacgcagat actgtaagca ataatagtgc
     4501 tgatgctgcc actaacgaac ctcaagcgcg tgtcagggcg catacacgtc gttaacgtac
     4561 cgcggtggca ggcacggcga gcttggcgta ttagtcttcg gtacccagct tttgttccct
     4621 ttagtgaggg ttaattgcgc gcttggcgta atcatggtca tagctgtttc ctgtgtgaaa
     4681 ttgttatccg ctcacaattc cacacaacat acgagccgga agcataaagt gtaaagcctg
     4741 gggtgcctaa tgagtgagct aactcacatt aattgcgttg cgctcactgc ccgctttcca
     4801 gtcgggaaac ctgtcgtgcc agctgcatta atgaatcggc caacgcgcgg ggagaggcgg
     4861 tttgcgtatt gggcgctctt ccgcttcctc gctcactgac tcgctgcgct cggtcgttcg
     4921 gctgcggcga gcggtatcag ctcactcaaa ggcggtaata cggttatcca cagaatcagg
     4981 ggataacgca ggaaagaaca tgtgagcaaa aggccagcaa aaggccagga accgtaaaaa
     5041 ggccgcgttg ctggcgtttt tccataggct ccgcccccct gacgagcatc acaaaaatcg
     5101 acgctcaagt cagaggtggc gaaacccgac aggactataa agataccagg cgtttccccc
     5161 tggaagctcc ctcgtgcgct ctcctgttcc gaccctgccg cttaccggat acctgtccgc
     5221 ctttctccct tcgggaagcg tggcgctttc tcatagctca cgctgtaggt atctcagttc
     5281 ggtgtaggtc gttcgctcca agctgggctg tgtgcacgaa ccccccgttc agcccgaccg
     5341 ctgcgcctta tccggtaact atcgtcttga gtccaacccg gtaagacacg acttatcgcc
     5401 actggcagca gccactggta acaggattag cagagcgagg tatgtaggcg gtgctacaga
     5461 gttcttgaag tggtggccta actacggcta cactagaagg acagtatttg gtatctgcgc
     5521 tctgctgaag ccagttacct tcggaaaaag agttggtagc tcttgatccg gcaaacaaac
     5581 caccgctggt agcggtggtt tttttgtttg caagcagcag attacgcgca gaaaaaaagg
     5641 atctcaagaa gatcctttga tcttttctac ggggtctgac gctcagtgga acgaaaactc
     5701 acgttaaggg attttggtca tgagattatc aaaaaggatc ttcacctaga tccttttaaa
     5761 ttaaaaatga agttttaaat caatctaaag tatatatgag taaacttggt ctgacagtta
     5821 ccaatgctta atcagtgagg cacctatctc agcgatctgt ctatttcgtt catccatagt
     5881 tgcctgactc cccgtcgtgt agataactac gatacgggag ggcttaccat ctggccccag
     5941 tgctgcaatg ataccgcgag acccacgctc accggctcca gatttatcag caataaacca
     6001 gccagccgga agggccgagc gcagaagtgg tcctgcaact ttatccgcct ccatccagtc
     6061 tattaattgt tgccgggaag ctagagtaag tagttcgcca gttaatagtt tgcgcaacgt
     6121 tgttgccatt gctacaggca tcgtggtgtc acgctcgtcg tttggtatgg cttcattcag
     6181 ctccggttcc caacgatcaa ggcgagttac atgatccccc atgttgtgca aaaaagcggt
     6241 tagctccttc ggtcctccga tcgttgtcag aagtaagttg gccgcagtgt tatcactcat
     6301 ggttatggca gcactgcata attctcttac tgtcatgcca tccgtaagat gcttttctgt
     6361 gactggtgag tactcaacca agtcattctg agaatagtgt atgcggcgac cgagttgctc
     6421 ttgcccggcg tcaatacggg ataataccgc gccacatagc agaactttaa aagtgctcat
     6481 cattggaaaa cgttcttcgg ggcgaaaact ctcaaggatc ttaccgctgt tgagatccag
     6541 ttcgatgtaa cccactcgtg cacccaactg atcttcagca tcttttactt tcaccagcgt
     6601 ttctgggtga gcaaaaacag gaaggcaaaa tgccgcaaaa aagggaataa gggcgacacg
     6661 gaaatgttga atactcatac tcttcctttt tcaatattat tgaagcattt atcagggtta
     6721 ttgtctcatg agcggataca tatttgaatg tatttagaaa aataaacaaa taggggttcc
     6781 gcgcacattt ccccgaaaag tgccacctaa attgtaagcg ttaatatttt gttaaaattc
     6841 gcgttaaatt tttgttaaat cagctcattt tttaaccaat aggccgaaat cggcaaaatc
     6901 ccttataaat caaaagaata gaccgagata gggttgagtg ttgttccagt ttggaacaag
     6961 agtccactat taaagaacgt ggactccaac gtcaaaggnn nnnnnnnnnn nnnnnnnnnn
     7021 nnnnnnnnnn nnnnnnnnnn nnnnnnntnn nnnnnnnnnn nnnnnnnnnn nnnnnnnnnn
     7081 nnnnnnnnnn nnnnnnnnnn nnnnnnnnnn nnnnnnnnnn nnnnnnnnnn nnnnnnnnng
     7141 nnnnnnnnnn nnnnnnnnnn nnnnnnnnnn nnnnnnnnnn nnnnnnnnnn nnnnnnnnnn
     7201 nnnnnnnnnn nnnnnnnnnn nnnnnnnnnn nnnnnnnnnn nnnnnnnnnn nnnnnnnnnn
     7261 nnnncccatt cgccattcag gctgcgcaac tgttgggaag ggcgatcggt gcgggcctct
     7321 tcgctattac gccagctggc gaaaggggga tgtgctgcaa ggcgattaag ttgggtaacg
     7381 ccagggtttt cccagtcacg acgttgtaaa acgacggcca gtgagcgcgc gtaatacgac
     7441 tcactatagg gcgaattgga gctccaccgc ggtggcggcc g
//
LOCUS       CmCOpt1_184C_pCPCC_ctpDNAGyrB_mTagBFP2_StrepII_NOS3'_pAPCC_ctpAPCC_CAT_FLAG_Btub3'_185C        7496 bp DNA     circular SYN 05-SEP-2021
DEFINITION  synthetic circular DNA
ACCESSION   .
VERSION     .
KEYWORDS    .
SOURCE      synthetic DNA construct
  ORGANISM  synthetic DNA construct
REFERENCE   1  (bases 1 to 7496)
  AUTHORS   jw
  TITLE     Direct Submission
  JOURNAL   Exported Jul 14, 2024 from SnapGene 7.2.1
            https://www.snapgene.com
FEATURES             Location/Qualifiers
     source          1..7496
                     /mol_type="other DNA"
                     /organism="synthetic DNA construct"
     misc_feature    8..15
                     /label=added nucleotides and BbsI site
     misc_feature    16..565
                     /label=CMD184C HR
     CDS             16..543
                     /codon_start=1
                     /product="C-terminal of protein AA 737-911
                     "
                     /label=glycogen phosphorylase
                     /translation="LIIGTMDGANIEIREEIGPENIFIFGLLAQEVDQARNELKYHGWK
                     CTDGRFQNALGQLSRGMYCGQDTFQEIVRALDPANDYYLISRDFTSYMEAQDRVDAAYR
                     DQRSWLAKCIVSTARMGKFSSDRSIHEYAERIWRIEPCAYTPSSITYKEPVEGVSEPTA
                     DGTAPKTTLRGT"
     primer_bind     16..42
                     /label=Cm184C(L)_Fw
     primer_bind     16..38
                     /label=Cm184C_Fw
     promoter        572..1071
                     /label=pCPCC
     CDS             1075..1077
                     /codon_start=1
                     /product="Start site
                     "
                     /label=Start site
                     /translation="M"
     CDS             1078..1323
                     /codon_start=1
                     /product="DNA Gyrase B transit peptide Optimized 
                     "
                     /label=CTP CMH166C
                     /translation="NATYAFVSTIGVGCGSYWSGTCLCRSSSRERPNAPKLSSRWPQRG
                     ALLCSGVEQVQPVPGFRDSTASNANTFPKSGSEYTAA"
     CDS             1330..1335
                     /codon_start=1
                     /label=GS
                     /translation="GS"
     CDS             1342..1353
                     /codon_start=1
                     /label=GSGS-Linker
                     /translation="GSGS"
     CDS             1354..2061
                     /codon_start=1
                     /label=mTagBFP2
                     /translation="VSKGEELIKENMHMKLYMEGTVDNHHFKCTSEGEGKPYEGTQTMR
                     IKVVEGGPLPFAFDILATSFLYGSKTFINHTQGIPDFFKQSFPEGFTWERVTTYEDGGV
                     LTATQDTSLQDGCLIYNVKIRGVNFTSNGPVMQKKTLGWEAFTETLYPADGGLEGRNDM
                     ALKLVGGSHLIANAKTTYRSKKPAKNLKMPGVYYVDYRLERIKEANNETYVEQHEVAVA
                     RYCDLPSKLGHKLN"
     CDS             2062..2073
                     /codon_start=1
                     /label=GSGS-linker
                     /translation="GSGS"
     CDS             2086..2109
                     /codon_start=1
                     /product="peptide that binds Strep-Tactin(R), an engineered
                     form of streptavidin"
                     /label=Strep-Tag II
                     /translation="WSHPQFEK"
     terminator      2119..2371
                     /label=NOS terminator
                     /note="nopaline synthase terminator and poly(A) signal"
     promoter        2384..2983
                     /label=pAPCC
     CDS             2990..2992
                     /codon_start=1
                     /product="Start site"
                     /label=Start site
                     /translation="M"
     CDS             2993..3169
                     /codon_start=1
                     /product="chloroplastic transit peptide apcc optimized "
                     /label=CTP CMO250C
                     /translation="FVQTSFFGTGVKASAKSAESQRCLAHSSWSVRMTGYDMNGSSAGN
                     LGPRRIKSSGVAND"
     CDS             3176..3820
                     /codon_start=1
                     /product="chloramphenicol acetyltransferase CAT from S.a. 
                     optimized "
                     /label=CAT
                     /translation="NFNKIDLDNWKRKEIFNHYLNQQTTFSITTEIDISVLYRNIKQEG
                     YKFYPAFIFLVTRVINSNTAFRTGYNSDGELGYWDKLEPLYTIFDGVSKTFSGIWTPVK
                     NDFKEFYDLYLSDVEKYNGSGKLFPKTPIPENAFSLSIIPWTSFTGFNLNINNNSNYLL
                     PIITAGKFINKGNSIYLPLSLQVHHSVCDGYHAGLFMNSIQELSDRPNDWLL"
     CDS             3827..3850
                     /codon_start=1
                     /product="FLAG(R) epitope tag, followed by an enterokinase 
                     cleavage site"
                     /label=FLAG
                     /translation="DYKDDDDK"
     3'UTR           3854..4050
                     /label=Beta tubulin 3'UTR
                     /note="Beta tubulin 3'UTR"
     misc_feature    4057..4606
                     /product="CMD185C TAT-box binding protein AF13 linker"
                     /label=CMD185C HR
     CDS             complement(4065..4433)
                     /codon_start=1
                     /label=TATA-box binding protein-associated factor 13
                     /translation="MQSSDGNDWDAFFANDPEEDASKRLFQNEIRQMLYGFGDARQPRR
                     DTAELVEDLLRTYLTAVVQRCVEVANTRGRKYPDVSDLRFLLRKDLRKLRRVNYLVAMK
                     EVIDETTRRGGELESLGR"
     primer_bind     complement(4583..4606)
                     /label=Cm185C(L)_Rv
     primer_bind     complement(4588..4606)
                     /label=Cm185C_Rv
     misc_feature    4607..4614
                     /label=added nucleotides and BbsI site
     rep_origin      complement(5065..5684)
                     /direction=LEFT
                     /label=pBR322ori
     CDS             complement(5833..6693)
                     /codon_start=1
                     /label=Ampicillin
                     /translation="MSIQHFRVALIPFFAAFCLPVFAHPETLVKVKDAEDQLGARVGYI
                     ELDLNSGKILESFRPEERFPMMSTFKVLLCGAVLSRIDAGQEQLGRRIHYSQNDLVEYS
                     PVTEKHLTDGMTVRELCSAAITMSDNTAANLLLTTIGGPKELTAFLHNMGDHVTRLDRW
                     EPELNEAIPNDERDTTMPVAMATTLRKLLTGELLTLASRQQLIDWMEADKVAGPLLRSA
                     LPAGWFIADKSGAGERGSRGIIAALGPDGKPSRIVVIYTTGSQATMDERNRQIAEIGAS
                     LIKHW"
     promoter        complement(6741..6768)
                     /label=AmpRp promoter
                     /label=AmpRp
     rep_origin      complement(6956..7262)
                     /direction=LEFT
                     /label=f1ori
     misc_feature    complement(7292..7439)
                     /label=lacZ_a_KS
ORIGIN
        1 ctctagagaa gacatctcat catcggcact atggacggag cgaacattga aatccgagaa
       61 gaaatcgggc cggagaacat ctttattttc ggtctgttgg ctcaagaagt tgaccaggcg
      121 cgcaatgaac tcaagtacca tggctggaaa tgtaccgatg ggcgcttcca gaacgcactg
      181 ggtcagctca gtcgcggtat gtactgcggt caagacactt ttcaggaaat tgtacgagcc
      241 ctcgatccag ccaacgacta ctacctgatc agtcgcgact ttacctcgta tatggaagcc
      301 caggatcgcg tcgacgctgc ctatagggac cagcgctcgt ggctggctaa gtgtattgtg
      361 agcacggctc gcatgggtaa gttcagttct gatcgcagta tccatgagta cgcggagcgc
      421 atttggcgca ttgagccatg tgcctataca ccgtccagca tcacatacaa ggaaccagtt
      481 gagggtgtct cagagcccac cgcagacggt acagcgccga aaacgacgct ccgaggaacg
      541 taaacatcaa gtcccgaggg tgacggctag ccactagccc ggtgaactcg gccggtcagc
      601 caaatcctcc acccggaagg ttcgcaccgt cactgcagcg agcgcagtcc aagcctctag
      661 gcgcggtagg cgtgcaggat gcgcgtccaa ttcggcaaga tgcgctgccg gcatgcccgc
      721 ccatgtgtcg gacccattcc gtgcaagcga ggcacgtcga gcgatttggg gcgcgtgcat
      781 aggcccgcgc acgatgaacg atctggttgc atgcgtacac aaacaggact tttctgacca
      841 tgatgtccct attcggacat gacgcatcgc gcacttccgc aacacctcgt tgctgggcgc
      901 agccggccgc ggcacctcgc gagcacgccg gcctcggcag cgcgagcgca ttagcgagat
      961 ccccgacgac ggacgtgggt cgagattcga tttcggaggc cgcacgacgc aaaaaggtca
     1021 ttcgagtttg tgtctgcgga ctctgaacgt tcctcgtaaa gcacttctga tcatatgaac
     1081 gcgacgtacg ctttcgtgtc gacgatcggc gtgggctgcg gctcgtactg gtcgggcacg
     1141 tgcctgtgcc gctcgtcgtc gcgcgagcgc ccgaacgcgc cgaagctgtc gtcgcgctgg
     1201 ccgcagcgcg gcgcgctgct gtgctcgggc gtggagcagg tgcagccggt gccgggcttc
     1261 cgcgactcga cggcgtcgaa cgcgaacacg ttcccgaagt cgggctcgga gtacacggcg
     1321 gcgggatccg gcagcagatc tggcagcggc agcgtgtcga agggcgagga gctgatcaag
     1381 gagaacatgc acatgaagct gtacatggag ggcacggtgg acaaccacca cttcaagtgc
     1441 acgtcggagg gcgagggcaa gccgtacgag ggcacgcaga cgatgcgcat caaggtggtg
     1501 gagggcggcc cgctgccgtt cgcgttcgac atcctggcga cctcgttcct gtacggctcc
     1561 aagacgttca tcaaccacac gcagggcatc ccggacttct tcaagcagtc gttcccggag
     1621 ggcttcacgt gggagcgcgt gacgacgtac gaggacggcg gcgtgctgac ggcgacgcag
     1681 gacacgtcgc tgcaggacgg ctgcctgatc tacaacgtga agatccgcgg cgtgaacttc
     1741 acgtcgaacg gcccggtgat gcagaaaaag acgctgggct gggaggcgtt cacggagacg
     1801 ctgtacccgg cggacggcgg cctggagggc cgcaacgaca tggcgctgaa gctggtgggc
     1861 ggctcgcacc tgatcgcgaa cgccaagacg acgtaccgct cgaagaagcc ggcgaagaac
     1921 ctgaagatgc cgggcgtgta ctacgtggac taccgcctgg agcgcatcaa ggaggcgaac
     1981 aacgagacgt acgtggagca gcacgaggtg gcggtggcgc gctactgcga cctgccgtcg
     2041 aagctgggcc acaagctgaa cggcagcggc agcgatatcg aattctggtc gcacccgcag
     2101 ttcgagaagt aagacgtcga tcgttcaaac atttggcaat aaagtttctt aagattgaat
     2161 cctgttgccg gtcttgcgat gattatccta taatttctgt tgaattacgt taagcatgta
     2221 ataattaaca tgtaatgcat gacgttattt atgagatggg tttttatgat tagagtcccg
     2281 caattataca tttaatacgc gatagaaaac aaaatatagc gcgcaaacta ggataaatta
     2341 tcgcgcgcgg tgtcatctat gttactagat cactagtacg cgtcgacgag aacgtataag
     2401 gagtgcgcac ggcgttttgt tacaataccg atagatgagt ttcgaacatc gcattcacac
     2461 catgagcggg ggcgcacgct ccagagagtg gagatggaaa agtgccagcg gagccctgag
     2521 gatgcaaaaa agtacggacc gctgacggaa gggcaaatgg aaaggagggc gaaacttcga
     2581 gggctacttg cattagtaag tacaaccaac gatggtaaga aacgtatgga gtttgcgaac
     2641 cgagacttta acgctgccat caatatcagg agatgtgcgg tgctggagac gaggcctcca
     2701 gagtgaacaa gaaggtactt ttttggacaa ccttctaagg tcgaactata tgagataaaa
     2761 ttggaagaag tagttggtgg ccggtccaaa aagacgggga ggcgtctgca catcagttgg
     2821 agacgttttg tccaaggcgc gccgatcgcc actactgtac acggccggcg agaacgtggc
     2881 gagaatacgc aagcgagctc gccggctgcg ctcgctgcac caccgtcttt tgactcacaa
     2941 cttcgcgatc tctttgttct ctgtgtttct tcgttcgttg acccctagga tgttcgtgca
     3001 aacgtcgttc ttcggcacgg gcgtgaaggc gtcggcgaag tcggcggagt cgcagcgctg
     3061 cctggcgcac tcgtcgtggt cggtgcgcat gacgggctac gacatgaacg gctcgtcggc
     3121 gggcaacctg ggcccgcgcc gcatcaagtc gtcgggcgtg gcgaacgaca agcttaactt
     3181 caacaagatc gacctggaca actggaagcg caaggaaatc ttcaaccact acctgaacca
     3241 gcagacgacg ttctcgatca cgacggagat cgacatctcg gtgctgtacc gcaacatcaa
     3301 gcaggagggc tacaagttct acccggcgtt catcttcctg gtgacgcgcg tgatcaactc
     3361 gaacacggcg ttccgcacgg gctacaactc ggacggcgag ctgggctact gggacaagct
     3421 ggagccgctg tacacgatct tcgacggcgt gagcaagacg ttctcgggca tctggacgcc
     3481 ggtgaagaac gacttcaagg agttctacga cctgtacctg tcggacgtgg agaagtacaa
     3541 cggctcgggc aagctgttcc caaagacgcc gatcccggag aatgcgttct cgctgtcgat
     3601 catcccgtgg acctcgttca cgggcttcaa cctgaacatc aacaacaact cgaactacct
     3661 gctgccgatc atcacggcgg gcaagttcat caacaagggc aactcgatct acctgccgct
     3721 gtcgctgcag gtgcaccact cggtgtgcga cggctaccac gcgggcctgt tcatgaactc
     3781 gatccaggag ctgtcggacc gcccgaacga ctggctgctg ctcgaggact acaaggacga
     3841 cgacgacaag taaactagct atttatctgg tacatatcat tcataagcac atgtttttgc
     3901 gttgaaaccc ggtaaaacac tcatgacgtt ttgtgttgaa ttgcaaccag cacgttatcg
     3961 accagctctc gaacaaaaca tcgctttata cgggagaagt tgctgcggta ttgaccagag
     4021 cgtacgaaaa cttgtgcagg caaaaagtgt cccggggaaa ccgctcagcg accaagcgat
     4081 tcgagctcgc cacctcgtcg cgtggtttcg tcgatgacct ccttcatcgc taccaagtag
     4141 ttcacgcgac gcaacttgcg caggtctttt ctcagaagaa acctcaggtc actcacatcg
     4201 gggtactttc ggccgcgcgt gttcgcaact tcaacacagc gctgcacgac agcggtgagg
     4261 tacgtccgca acaagtcctc gacaagctca gccgtatcac gccgcggctg ccgcgcatcc
     4321 ccgaaaccgt acagcatctg gcgaatttca ttctggaata agcgcttcga agcgtcctct
     4381 tcggggtcgt tcgcgaaaaa agcatcccag tcgtttccat cgctggactg catcgcactc
     4441 gccgactcgg ttcctagcac gaggccgctg cctagacaac gcgacgtacg cagatactgt
     4501 aagcaataat agtgctgatg ctgccactaa cgaacctcaa gcgcgtgtca gggcgcatac
     4561 acgtcgttaa cgtaccgcgg tggcaggcac ggcgagcttg gcgtattagt cttcggtacc
     4621 cagcttttgt tccctttagt gagggttaat tgcgcgcttg gcgtaatcat ggtcatagct
     4681 gtttcctgtg tgaaattgtt atccgctcac aattccacac aacatacgag ccggaagcat
     4741 aaagtgtaaa gcctggggtg cctaatgagt gagctaactc acattaattg cgttgcgctc
     4801 actgcccgct ttccagtcgg gaaacctgtc gtgccagctg cattaatgaa tcggccaacg
     4861 cgcggggaga ggcggtttgc gtattgggcg ctcttccgct tcctcgctca ctgactcgct
     4921 gcgctcggtc gttcggctgc ggcgagcggt atcagctcac tcaaaggcgg taatacggtt
     4981 atccacagaa tcaggggata acgcaggaaa gaacatgtga gcaaaaggcc agcaaaaggc
     5041 caggaaccgt aaaaaggccg cgttgctggc gtttttccat aggctccgcc cccctgacga
     5101 gcatcacaaa aatcgacgct caagtcagag gtggcgaaac ccgacaggac tataaagata
     5161 ccaggcgttt ccccctggaa gctccctcgt gcgctctcct gttccgaccc tgccgcttac
     5221 cggatacctg tccgcctttc tcccttcggg aagcgtggcg ctttctcata gctcacgctg
     5281 taggtatctc agttcggtgt aggtcgttcg ctccaagctg ggctgtgtgc acgaaccccc
     5341 cgttcagccc gaccgctgcg ccttatccgg taactatcgt cttgagtcca acccggtaag
     5401 acacgactta tcgccactgg cagcagccac tggtaacagg attagcagag cgaggtatgt
     5461 aggcggtgct acagagttct tgaagtggtg gcctaactac ggctacacta gaaggacagt
     5521 atttggtatc tgcgctctgc tgaagccagt taccttcgga aaaagagttg gtagctcttg
     5581 atccggcaaa caaaccaccg ctggtagcgg tggttttttt gtttgcaagc agcagattac
     5641 gcgcagaaaa aaaggatctc aagaagatcc tttgatcttt tctacggggt ctgacgctca
     5701 gtggaacgaa aactcacgtt aagggatttt ggtcatgaga ttatcaaaaa ggatcttcac
     5761 ctagatcctt ttaaattaaa aatgaagttt taaatcaatc taaagtatat atgagtaaac
     5821 ttggtctgac agttaccaat gcttaatcag tgaggcacct atctcagcga tctgtctatt
     5881 tcgttcatcc atagttgcct gactccccgt cgtgtagata actacgatac gggagggctt
     5941 accatctggc cccagtgctg caatgatacc gcgagaccca cgctcaccgg ctccagattt
     6001 atcagcaata aaccagccag ccggaagggc cgagcgcaga agtggtcctg caactttatc
     6061 cgcctccatc cagtctatta attgttgccg ggaagctaga gtaagtagtt cgccagttaa
     6121 tagtttgcgc aacgttgttg ccattgctac aggcatcgtg gtgtcacgct cgtcgtttgg
     6181 tatggcttca ttcagctccg gttcccaacg atcaaggcga gttacatgat cccccatgtt
     6241 gtgcaaaaaa gcggttagct ccttcggtcc tccgatcgtt gtcagaagta agttggccgc
     6301 agtgttatca ctcatggtta tggcagcact gcataattct cttactgtca tgccatccgt
     6361 aagatgcttt tctgtgactg gtgagtactc aaccaagtca ttctgagaat agtgtatgcg
     6421 gcgaccgagt tgctcttgcc cggcgtcaat acgggataat accgcgccac atagcagaac
     6481 tttaaaagtg ctcatcattg gaaaacgttc ttcggggcga aaactctcaa ggatcttacc
     6541 gctgttgaga tccagttcga tgtaacccac tcgtgcaccc aactgatctt cagcatcttt
     6601 tactttcacc agcgtttctg ggtgagcaaa aacaggaagg caaaatgccg caaaaaaggg
     6661 aataagggcg acacggaaat gttgaatact catactcttc ctttttcaat attattgaag
     6721 catttatcag ggttattgtc tcatgagcgg atacatattt gaatgtattt agaaaaataa
     6781 acaaataggg gttccgcgca catttccccg aaaagtgcca cctaaattgt aagcgttaat
     6841 attttgttaa aattcgcgtt aaatttttgt taaatcagct cattttttaa ccaataggcc
     6901 gaaatcggca aaatccctta taaatcaaaa gaatagaccg agatagggtt gagtgttgtt
     6961 ccagtttgga acaagagtcc actattaaag aacgtggact ccaacgtcaa aggnnnnnnn
     7021 nnnnnnnnnn nnnnnnnnnn nnnnnnnnnn nnnnnnnnnn nntnnnnnnn nnnnnnnnnn
     7081 nnnnnnnnnn nnnnnnnnnn nnnnnnnnnn nnnnnnnnnn nnnnnnnnnn nnnnnnnnnn
     7141 nnnnnnnnnn nnnngnnnnn nnnnnnnnnn nnnnnnnnnn nnnnnnnnnn nnnnnnnnnn
     7201 nnnnnnnnnn nnnnnnnnnn nnnnnnnnnn nnnnnnnnnn nnnnnnnnnn nnnnnnnnnn
     7261 nnnnnnnnnn nnnnnnnnnc ccattcgcca ttcaggctgc gcaactgttg ggaagggcga
     7321 tcggtgcggg cctcttcgct attacgccag ctggcgaaag ggggatgtgc tgcaaggcga
     7381 ttaagttggg taacgccagg gttttcccag tcacgacgtt gtaaaacgac ggccagtgag
     7441 cgcgcgtaat acgactcact atagggcgaa ttggagctcc accgcggtgg cggccg
//
LOCUS       CmCOpt1_184C_pCPCC_ctpDNAGyrB_mTFP1_StrepII_NOS3'_pAPCC_ctpAPCC_CAT_FLAG_Btub3'_185C        7493 bp DNA     circular SYN 26-APR-2022
DEFINITION  synthetic circular DNA
ACCESSION   .
VERSION     .
KEYWORDS    .
SOURCE      synthetic DNA construct
  ORGANISM  synthetic DNA construct
REFERENCE   1  (bases 1 to 7493)
  AUTHORS   jw
  TITLE     Direct Submission
  JOURNAL   Exported Jul 14, 2024 from SnapGene 7.2.1
            https://www.snapgene.com
FEATURES             Location/Qualifiers
     source          1..7493
                     /mol_type="other DNA"
                     /organism="synthetic DNA construct"
     misc_feature    8..15
                     /label=added nucleotides and BbsI site
     misc_feature    16..565
                     /label=CMD184C HR
     CDS             16..543
                     /codon_start=1
                     /product="C-terminal of protein AA 737-911
                     "
                     /label=glycogen phosphorylase
                     /translation="LIIGTMDGANIEIREEIGPENIFIFGLLAQEVDQARNELKYHGWK
                     CTDGRFQNALGQLSRGMYCGQDTFQEIVRALDPANDYYLISRDFTSYMEAQDRVDAAYR
                     DQRSWLAKCIVSTARMGKFSSDRSIHEYAERIWRIEPCAYTPSSITYKEPVEGVSEPTA
                     DGTAPKTTLRGT"
     primer_bind     16..42
                     /label=Cm184C(L)_Fw
     primer_bind     16..38
                     /label=Cm184C_Fw
     promoter        572..1071
                     /label=pCPCC
     CDS             1075..1077
                     /codon_start=1
                     /product="Start site
                     "
                     /label=Start site
                     /translation="M"
     CDS             1078..1323
                     /codon_start=1
                     /product="DNA Gyrase B transit peptide Optimized 
                     "
                     /label=CTP CMH166C
                     /translation="NATYAFVSTIGVGCGSYWSGTCLCRSSSRERPNAPKLSSRWPQRG
                     ALLCSGVEQVQPVPGFRDSTASNANTFPKSGSEYTAA"
     CDS             1330..1335
                     /codon_start=1
                     /label=GS
                     /translation="GS"
     CDS             1342..1353
                     /codon_start=1
                     /label=GSGS-Linker
                     /translation="GSGS"
     CDS             1354..2058
                     /codon_start=1
                     /label=mTFP1
                     /translation="VSKGEETTMGVIKPDMKIKLKMEGNVNGHAFVIEGEGEGKPYDGT
                     NTINLEVKEGAPLPFSYDILTTAFAYGNRAFTKYPDDIPNYFKQSFPEGYSWERTMTFE
                     DKGIVKVKSDISMEEDSFIYEIHLKGENFPPNGPVMQKKTTGWDASTERMYVRDGVLKG
                     DVKHKLLLEGGGHHRVDFKTIYRAKKAVKLPDYHFVDHRIEILNHDKDYNKVTVYESAV
                     ARNSTDGMDELYK"
     CDS             2059..2070
                     /codon_start=1
                     /label=GSGS-linker
                     /translation="GSGS"
     CDS             2083..2106
                     /codon_start=1
                     /product="peptide that binds Strep-Tactin(R), an engineered
                     form of streptavidin"
                     /label=Strep-Tag II
                     /translation="WSHPQFEK"
     terminator      2116..2368
                     /label=NOS terminator
                     /note="nopaline synthase terminator and poly(A) signal"
     promoter        2381..2980
                     /label=pAPCC
     CDS             2987..2989
                     /codon_start=1
                     /product="Start site"
                     /label=Start site
                     /translation="M"
     CDS             2990..3166
                     /codon_start=1
                     /product="chloroplastic transit peptide apcc optimized "
                     /label=CTP CMO250C
                     /translation="FVQTSFFGTGVKASAKSAESQRCLAHSSWSVRMTGYDMNGSSAGN
                     LGPRRIKSSGVAND"
     CDS             3173..3817
                     /codon_start=1
                     /product="chloramphenicol acetyltransferase CAT from S.a. 
                     optimized "
                     /label=CAT
                     /translation="NFNKIDLDNWKRKEIFNHYLNQQTTFSITTEIDISVLYRNIKQEG
                     YKFYPAFIFLVTRVINSNTAFRTGYNSDGELGYWDKLEPLYTIFDGVSKTFSGIWTPVK
                     NDFKEFYDLYLSDVEKYNGSGKLFPKTPIPENAFSLSIIPWTSFTGFNLNINNNSNYLL
                     PIITAGKFINKGNSIYLPLSLQVHHSVCDGYHAGLFMNSIQELSDRPNDWLL"
     misc_feature    3322..3341
                     
     misc_feature    3760..3779
                     /label=CAT primer Rv
     CDS             3824..3847
                     /codon_start=1
                     /product="FLAG(R) epitope tag, followed by an enterokinase 
                     cleavage site"
                     /label=FLAG
                     /translation="DYKDDDDK"
     3'UTR           3851..4047
                     /label=Beta tubulin 3'UTR
                     /note="Beta tubulin 3'UTR"
     misc_feature    4054..4603
                     /product="CMD185C TAT-box binding protein AF13 linker"
                     /label=CMD185C HR
     CDS             complement(4062..4430)
                     /codon_start=1
                     /label=TATA-box binding protein-associated factor 13
                     /translation="MQSSDGNDWDAFFANDPEEDASKRLFQNEIRQMLYGFGDARQPRR
                     DTAELVEDLLRTYLTAVVQRCVEVANTRGRKYPDVSDLRFLLRKDLRKLRRVNYLVAMK
                     EVIDETTRRGGELESLGR"
     primer_bind     complement(4580..4603)
                     /label=Cm185C(L)_Rv
     primer_bind     complement(4585..4603)
                     /label=Cm185C_Rv
     misc_feature    4604..4611
                     /label=added nucleotides and BbsI site
     rep_origin      complement(5062..5681)
                     /direction=LEFT
                     /label=pBR322ori
     CDS             complement(5830..6690)
                     /codon_start=1
                     /label=Ampicillin
                     /translation="MSIQHFRVALIPFFAAFCLPVFAHPETLVKVKDAEDQLGARVGYI
                     ELDLNSGKILESFRPEERFPMMSTFKVLLCGAVLSRIDAGQEQLGRRIHYSQNDLVEYS
                     PVTEKHLTDGMTVRELCSAAITMSDNTAANLLLTTIGGPKELTAFLHNMGDHVTRLDRW
                     EPELNEAIPNDERDTTMPVAMATTLRKLLTGELLTLASRQQLIDWMEADKVAGPLLRSA
                     LPAGWFIADKSGAGERGSRGIIAALGPDGKPSRIVVIYTTGSQATMDERNRQIAEIGAS
                     LIKHW"
     promoter        complement(6738..6765)
                     /label=AmpRp promoter
                     /label=AmpRp
     rep_origin      complement(6953..7259)
                     /direction=LEFT
                     /label=f1ori
     misc_feature    complement(7289..7436)
                     /label=lacZ_a_KS
ORIGIN
        1 ctctagagaa gacatctcat catcggcact atggacggag cgaacattga aatccgagaa
       61 gaaatcgggc cggagaacat ctttattttc ggtctgttgg ctcaagaagt tgaccaggcg
      121 cgcaatgaac tcaagtacca tggctggaaa tgtaccgatg ggcgcttcca gaacgcactg
      181 ggtcagctca gtcgcggtat gtactgcggt caagacactt ttcaggaaat tgtacgagcc
      241 ctcgatccag ccaacgacta ctacctgatc agtcgcgact ttacctcgta tatggaagcc
      301 caggatcgcg tcgacgctgc ctatagggac cagcgctcgt ggctggctaa gtgtattgtg
      361 agcacggctc gcatgggtaa gttcagttct gatcgcagta tccatgagta cgcggagcgc
      421 atttggcgca ttgagccatg tgcctataca ccgtccagca tcacatacaa ggaaccagtt
      481 gagggtgtct cagagcccac cgcagacggt acagcgccga aaacgacgct ccgaggaacg
      541 taaacatcaa gtcccgaggg tgacggctag ccactagccc ggtgaactcg gccggtcagc
      601 caaatcctcc acccggaagg ttcgcaccgt cactgcagcg agcgcagtcc aagcctctag
      661 gcgcggtagg cgtgcaggat gcgcgtccaa ttcggcaaga tgcgctgccg gcatgcccgc
      721 ccatgtgtcg gacccattcc gtgcaagcga ggcacgtcga gcgatttggg gcgcgtgcat
      781 aggcccgcgc acgatgaacg atctggttgc atgcgtacac aaacaggact tttctgacca
      841 tgatgtccct attcggacat gacgcatcgc gcacttccgc aacacctcgt tgctgggcgc
      901 agccggccgc ggcacctcgc gagcacgccg gcctcggcag cgcgagcgca ttagcgagat
      961 ccccgacgac ggacgtgggt cgagattcga tttcggaggc cgcacgacgc aaaaaggtca
     1021 ttcgagtttg tgtctgcgga ctctgaacgt tcctcgtaaa gcacttctga tcatatgaac
     1081 gcgacgtacg ctttcgtgtc gacgatcggc gtgggctgcg gctcgtactg gtcgggcacg
     1141 tgcctgtgcc gctcgtcgtc gcgcgagcgc ccgaacgcgc cgaagctgtc gtcgcgctgg
     1201 ccgcagcgcg gcgcgctgct gtgctcgggc gtggagcagg tgcagccggt gccgggcttc
     1261 cgcgactcga cggcgtcgaa cgcgaacacg ttcccgaagt cgggctcgga gtacacggcg
     1321 gcgggatccg gcagcagatc tggcagcggc agcgtgtcga agggcgagga gacgacgatg
     1381 ggcgtgatca agccggacat gaagatcaag ctgaagatgg agggcaacgt gaacggccac
     1441 gccttcgtga tcgagggcga gggcgagggc aagccgtacg acggcacgaa cacgatcaac
     1501 ctggaggtga aggagggcgc gccgctgccg ttctcgtacg acatcctgac gacggcgttc
     1561 gcgtacggca accgcgcgtt cacgaagtac ccggacgaca tcccgaacta cttcaagcag
     1621 tcgttcccgg agggctactc gtgggagcgc acgatgacgt tcgaggacaa gggcatcgtg
     1681 aaggtgaagt cggacatctc gatggaggag gactcgttca tctacgagat ccacctgaag
     1741 ggcgagaact tcccgccgaa cggcccggtg atgcagaaga aaacgacggg ctgggacgcc
     1801 tcgacggagc gcatgtacgt gcgcgacggc gtgctgaagg gcgacgtgaa gcacaagctg
     1861 ctgctggagg gcggcggcca ccaccgcgtg gacttcaaga cgatctaccg cgcgaagaag
     1921 gcggtgaagc tgccggacta ccacttcgtg gaccaccgca tcgagatcct gaaccacgac
     1981 aaggactaca acaaggtgac ggtgtacgag tcggcggtgg cgcgcaactc gacggacggc
     2041 atggacgagc tgtacaaggg cagcggcagc gatatcgaat tctggtcgca cccgcagttc
     2101 gagaagtaag acgtcgatcg ttcaaacatt tggcaataaa gtttcttaag attgaatcct
     2161 gttgccggtc ttgcgatgat tatcctataa tttctgttga attacgttaa gcatgtaata
     2221 attaacatgt aatgcatgac gttatttatg agatgggttt ttatgattag agtcccgcaa
     2281 ttatacattt aatacgcgat agaaaacaaa atatagcgcg caaactagga taaattatcg
     2341 cgcgcggtgt catctatgtt actagatcac tagtacgcgt cgacgagaac gtataaggag
     2401 tgcgcacggc gttttgttac aataccgata gatgagtttc gaacatcgca ttcacaccat
     2461 gagcgggggc gcacgctcca gagagtggag atggaaaagt gccagcggag ccctgaggat
     2521 gcaaaaaagt acggaccgct gacggaaggg caaatggaaa ggagggcgaa acttcgaggg
     2581 ctacttgcat tagtaagtac aaccaacgat ggtaagaaac gtatggagtt tgcgaaccga
     2641 gactttaacg ctgccatcaa tatcaggaga tgtgcggtgc tggagacgag gcctccagag
     2701 tgaacaagaa ggtacttttt tggacaacct tctaaggtcg aactatatga gataaaattg
     2761 gaagaagtag ttggtggccg gtccaaaaag acggggaggc gtctgcacat cagttggaga
     2821 cgttttgtcc aaggcgcgcc gatcgccact actgtacacg gccggcgaga acgtggcgag
     2881 aatacgcaag cgagctcgcc ggctgcgctc gctgcaccac cgtcttttga ctcacaactt
     2941 cgcgatctct ttgttctctg tgtttcttcg ttcgttgacc cctaggatgt tcgtgcaaac
     3001 gtcgttcttc ggcacgggcg tgaaggcgtc ggcgaagtcg gcggagtcgc agcgctgcct
     3061 ggcgcactcg tcgtggtcgg tgcgcatgac gggctacgac atgaacggct cgtcggcggg
     3121 caacctgggc ccgcgccgca tcaagtcgtc gggcgtggcg aacgacaagc ttaacttcaa
     3181 caagatcgac ctggacaact ggaagcgcaa ggaaatcttc aaccactacc tgaaccagca
     3241 gacgacgttc tcgatcacga cggagatcga catctcggtg ctgtaccgca acatcaagca
     3301 ggagggctac aagttctacc cggcgttcat cttcctggtg acgcgcgtga tcaactcgaa
     3361 cacggcgttc cgcacgggct acaactcgga cggcgagctg ggctactggg acaagctgga
     3421 gccgctgtac acgatcttcg acggcgtgag caagacgttc tcgggcatct ggacgccggt
     3481 gaagaacgac ttcaaggagt tctacgacct gtacctgtcg gacgtggaga agtacaacgg
     3541 ctcgggcaag ctgttcccaa agacgccgat cccggagaat gcgttctcgc tgtcgatcat
     3601 cccgtggacc tcgttcacgg gcttcaacct gaacatcaac aacaactcga actacctgct
     3661 gccgatcatc acggcgggca agttcatcaa caagggcaac tcgatctacc tgccgctgtc
     3721 gctgcaggtg caccactcgg tgtgcgacgg ctaccacgcg ggcctgttca tgaactcgat
     3781 ccaggagctg tcggaccgcc cgaacgactg gctgctgctc gaggactaca aggacgacga
     3841 cgacaagtaa actagctatt tatctggtac atatcattca taagcacatg tttttgcgtt
     3901 gaaacccggt aaaacactca tgacgttttg tgttgaattg caaccagcac gttatcgacc
     3961 agctctcgaa caaaacatcg ctttatacgg gagaagttgc tgcggtattg accagagcgt
     4021 acgaaaactt gtgcaggcaa aaagtgtccc ggggaaaccg ctcagcgacc aagcgattcg
     4081 agctcgccac ctcgtcgcgt ggtttcgtcg atgacctcct tcatcgctac caagtagttc
     4141 acgcgacgca acttgcgcag gtcttttctc agaagaaacc tcaggtcact cacatcgggg
     4201 tactttcggc cgcgcgtgtt cgcaacttca acacagcgct gcacgacagc ggtgaggtac
     4261 gtccgcaaca agtcctcgac aagctcagcc gtatcacgcc gcggctgccg cgcatccccg
     4321 aaaccgtaca gcatctggcg aatttcattc tggaataagc gcttcgaagc gtcctcttcg
     4381 gggtcgttcg cgaaaaaagc atcccagtcg tttccatcgc tggactgcat cgcactcgcc
     4441 gactcggttc ctagcacgag gccgctgcct agacaacgcg acgtacgcag atactgtaag
     4501 caataatagt gctgatgctg ccactaacga acctcaagcg cgtgtcaggg cgcatacacg
     4561 tcgttaacgt accgcggtgg caggcacggc gagcttggcg tattagtctt cggtacccag
     4621 cttttgttcc ctttagtgag ggttaattgc gcgcttggcg taatcatggt catagctgtt
     4681 tcctgtgtga aattgttatc cgctcacaat tccacacaac atacgagccg gaagcataaa
     4741 gtgtaaagcc tggggtgcct aatgagtgag ctaactcaca ttaattgcgt tgcgctcact
     4801 gcccgctttc cagtcgggaa acctgtcgtg ccagctgcat taatgaatcg gccaacgcgc
     4861 ggggagaggc ggtttgcgta ttgggcgctc ttccgcttcc tcgctcactg actcgctgcg
     4921 ctcggtcgtt cggctgcggc gagcggtatc agctcactca aaggcggtaa tacggttatc
     4981 cacagaatca ggggataacg caggaaagaa catgtgagca aaaggccagc aaaaggccag
     5041 gaaccgtaaa aaggccgcgt tgctggcgtt tttccatagg ctccgccccc ctgacgagca
     5101 tcacaaaaat cgacgctcaa gtcagaggtg gcgaaacccg acaggactat aaagatacca
     5161 ggcgtttccc cctggaagct ccctcgtgcg ctctcctgtt ccgaccctgc cgcttaccgg
     5221 atacctgtcc gcctttctcc cttcgggaag cgtggcgctt tctcatagct cacgctgtag
     5281 gtatctcagt tcggtgtagg tcgttcgctc caagctgggc tgtgtgcacg aaccccccgt
     5341 tcagcccgac cgctgcgcct tatccggtaa ctatcgtctt gagtccaacc cggtaagaca
     5401 cgacttatcg ccactggcag cagccactgg taacaggatt agcagagcga ggtatgtagg
     5461 cggtgctaca gagttcttga agtggtggcc taactacggc tacactagaa ggacagtatt
     5521 tggtatctgc gctctgctga agccagttac cttcggaaaa agagttggta gctcttgatc
     5581 cggcaaacaa accaccgctg gtagcggtgg tttttttgtt tgcaagcagc agattacgcg
     5641 cagaaaaaaa ggatctcaag aagatccttt gatcttttct acggggtctg acgctcagtg
     5701 gaacgaaaac tcacgttaag ggattttggt catgagatta tcaaaaagga tcttcaccta
     5761 gatcctttta aattaaaaat gaagttttaa atcaatctaa agtatatatg agtaaacttg
     5821 gtctgacagt taccaatgct taatcagtga ggcacctatc tcagcgatct gtctatttcg
     5881 ttcatccata gttgcctgac tccccgtcgt gtagataact acgatacggg agggcttacc
     5941 atctggcccc agtgctgcaa tgataccgcg agacccacgc tcaccggctc cagatttatc
     6001 agcaataaac cagccagccg gaagggccga gcgcagaagt ggtcctgcaa ctttatccgc
     6061 ctccatccag tctattaatt gttgccggga agctagagta agtagttcgc cagttaatag
     6121 tttgcgcaac gttgttgcca ttgctacagg catcgtggtg tcacgctcgt cgtttggtat
     6181 ggcttcattc agctccggtt cccaacgatc aaggcgagtt acatgatccc ccatgttgtg
     6241 caaaaaagcg gttagctcct tcggtcctcc gatcgttgtc agaagtaagt tggccgcagt
     6301 gttatcactc atggttatgg cagcactgca taattctctt actgtcatgc catccgtaag
     6361 atgcttttct gtgactggtg agtactcaac caagtcattc tgagaatagt gtatgcggcg
     6421 accgagttgc tcttgcccgg cgtcaatacg ggataatacc gcgccacata gcagaacttt
     6481 aaaagtgctc atcattggaa aacgttcttc ggggcgaaaa ctctcaagga tcttaccgct
     6541 gttgagatcc agttcgatgt aacccactcg tgcacccaac tgatcttcag catcttttac
     6601 tttcaccagc gtttctgggt gagcaaaaac aggaaggcaa aatgccgcaa aaaagggaat
     6661 aagggcgaca cggaaatgtt gaatactcat actcttcctt tttcaatatt attgaagcat
     6721 ttatcagggt tattgtctca tgagcggata catatttgaa tgtatttaga aaaataaaca
     6781 aataggggtt ccgcgcacat ttccccgaaa agtgccacct aaattgtaag cgttaatatt
     6841 ttgttaaaat tcgcgttaaa tttttgttaa atcagctcat tttttaacca ataggccgaa
     6901 atcggcaaaa tcccttataa atcaaaagaa tagaccgaga tagggttgag tgttgttcca
     6961 gtttggaaca agagtccact attaaagaac gtggactcca acgtcaaagg nnnnnnnnnn
     7021 nnnnnnnnnn nnnnnnnnnn nnnnnnnnnn nnnnnnnnnt nnnnnnnnnn nnnnnnnnnn
     7081 nnnnnnnnnn nnnnnnnnnn nnnnnnnnnn nnnnnnnnnn nnnnnnnnnn nnnnnnnnnn
     7141 nnnnnnnnnn ngnnnnnnnn nnnnnnnnnn nnnnnnnnnn nnnnnnnnnn nnnnnnnnnn
     7201 nnnnnnnnnn nnnnnnnnnn nnnnnnnnnn nnnnnnnnnn nnnnnnnnnn nnnnnnnnnn
     7261 nnnnnnnnnn nnnnnnccca ttcgccattc aggctgcgca actgttggga agggcgatcg
     7321 gtgcgggcct cttcgctatt acgccagctg gcgaaagggg gatgtgctgc aaggcgatta
     7381 agttgggtaa cgccagggtt ttcccagtca cgacgttgta aaacgacggc cagtgagcgc
     7441 gcgtaatacg actcactata gggcgaattg gagctccacc gcggtggcgg ccg
//
LOCUS       CmCOpt1_184C_pCPCC_ctpDNAGyrB_mVenus_StrepII_NOS3'_pAPCC_ctpAPCC_CAT_FLAG_Btub3'_185C        7502 bp DNA     circular SYN 13-MAR-2024
DEFINITION  synthetic circular DNA
ACCESSION   .
VERSION     .
KEYWORDS    .
SOURCE      synthetic DNA construct
  ORGANISM  synthetic DNA construct
REFERENCE   1  (bases 1 to 7502)
  AUTHORS   jw
  TITLE     Direct Submission
  JOURNAL   Exported Jul 14, 2024 from SnapGene 7.2.1
            https://www.snapgene.com
FEATURES             Location/Qualifiers
     source          1..7502
                     /mol_type="other DNA"
                     /organism="synthetic DNA construct"
     misc_feature    8..15
                     /label=added nucleotides and BbsI site
     primer_bind     10..30
                     /label=PR252_Rv
     primer_bind     10..30
                     /label=184C-YFP_Fw
     misc_feature    16..565
                     /label=CMD184C HR
     CDS             16..543
                     /codon_start=1
                     /product="C-terminal of protein AA 737-911
                     "
                     /label=glycogen phosphorylase
                     /translation="LIIGTMDGANIEIREEIGPENIFIFGLLAQEVDQARNELKYHGWK
                     CTDGRFQNALGQLSRGMYCGQDTFQEIVRALDPANDYYLISRDFTSYMEAQDRVDAAYR
                     DQRSWLAKCIVSTARMGKFSSDRSIHEYAERIWRIEPCAYTPSSITYKEPVEGVSEPTA
                     DGTAPKTTLRGT"
     primer_bind     16..42
                     /label=Cm184C(L)_Fw
     primer_bind     16..38
                     /label=Cm184C_Fw
     primer_bind     23..44
                     /label=Check episome Fw
     primer_bind     32..51
                     /label=PR248_Rv
     primer_bind     59..78
                     /label=PR250_Fw
     primer_bind     96..115
                     /label=209_Fw
     promoter        572..1071
                     /label=pCPCC
     primer_bind     684..703
                     /label=CPCC Fw 2
     primer_bind     983..1002
                     /label=CPCC Fw 3
     primer_bind     1002..1021
                     /label=CPCC Fw
     CDS             1075..1077
                     /codon_start=1
                     /product="Start site
                     "
                     /label=Start site
                     /translation="M"
     CDS             1078..1323
                     /codon_start=1
                     /product="DNA Gyrase B transit peptide Optimized 
                     "
                     /label=CTP CMH166C
                     /translation="NATYAFVSTIGVGCGSYWSGTCLCRSSSRERPNAPKLSSRWPQRG
                     ALLCSGVEQVQPVPGFRDSTASNANTFPKSGSEYTAA"
     CDS             1330..1335
                     /codon_start=1
                     /label=GS
                     /translation="GS"
     CDS             1342..1353
                     /codon_start=1
                     /label=GSGS-Linker
                     /translation="GSGS"
     CDS             1354..2067
                     /codon_start=1
                     /product="yellow fluorescent protein published in 2006, 
                     derived from Aequorea victoria. "
                     /label=mVenus optimized
                     /note="MVenus YFP back translated and optimized with RE 
                     restrictions and cm codon table 19cds"
                     /translation="VSKGEELFTGVVPILVELDGDVNGHKFSVSGEGEGDATYGKLTLK
                     LICTTGKLPVPWPTLVTTLGYGLQCFARYPDHMKQHDFFKSAMPEGYVQERTIFFKDDG
                     NYKTRAEVKFEGDTLVNRIELKGIDFKEDGNILGHKLEYNYNSHNVYITADKQKNGIKA
                     NFKIRHNIEDGGVQLADHYQQNTPIGDGPVLLPDNHYLSYQSKLSKDPNEKRDHMVLLE
                     FVTAAGITLGMDELYK"
     primer_bind     1474..1493
                     /label=PR264_Fw
     primer_bind     complement(1599..1618)
                     /label=PR265_Rv
     primer_bind     1656..1675
                     /label=PR260_Fw
     primer_bind     complement(1795..1814)
                     /label=PR261_Rv
     primer_bind     1825..1844
                     /label=PR256_Fw
     primer_bind     1844..1864
                     /label=PR258_Fw
     primer_bind     1844..1864
                     /label=YFP-CAT_Fw
     primer_bind     1850..1869
                     /label=PR254_Fw
     primer_bind     complement(1892..1911)
                     /label=PR253_Rv
     primer_bind     1892..1911
                     /label=PR262_Fw
     primer_bind     complement(1892..1911)
                     
     primer_bind     complement(1940..1959)
                     /label=PR247_Rv
     primer_bind     complement(1946..1965)
                     /label=PR251_Rv
     primer_bind     complement(1955..1974)
                     /label=PR263_Rv
     CDS             2068..2079
                     /codon_start=1
                     /label=GSGS-linker
                     /translation="GSGS"
     CDS             2092..2115
                     /codon_start=1
                     /product="peptide that binds Strep-Tactin(R), an engineered
                     form of streptavidin"
                     /label=Strep-Tag II
                     /translation="WSHPQFEK"
     terminator      2125..2377
                     /label=NOS terminator
                     /note="nopaline synthase terminator and poly(A) signal"
     promoter        2390..2989
                     /label=pAPCC
     CDS             2996..2998
                     /codon_start=1
                     /product="Start site"
                     /label=Start site
                     /translation="M"
     CDS             2999..3175
                     /codon_start=1
                     /product="chloroplastic transit peptide apcc optimized "
                     /label=CTP CMO250C
                     /translation="FVQTSFFGTGVKASAKSAESQRCLAHSSWSVRMTGYDMNGSSAGN
                     LGPRRIKSSGVAND"
     CDS             3182..3826
                     /codon_start=1
                     /product="chloramphenicol acetyltransferase CAT from S.a. 
                     optimized "
                     /label=CAT
                     /translation="NFNKIDLDNWKRKEIFNHYLNQQTTFSITTEIDISVLYRNIKQEG
                     YKFYPAFIFLVTRVINSNTAFRTGYNSDGELGYWDKLEPLYTIFDGVSKTFSGIWTPVK
                     NDFKEFYDLYLSDVEKYNGSGKLFPKTPIPENAFSLSIIPWTSFTGFNLNINNNSNYLL
                     PIITAGKFINKGNSIYLPLSLQVHHSVCDGYHAGLFMNSIQELSDRPNDWLL"
     primer_bind     complement(3231..3241)
                     /label=PR251_Rv
     primer_bind     3331..3350
                     /label=Primer 1
     primer_bind     3531..3550
                     /label=Within CAT_Fw
     primer_bind     3653..3672
                     /label=Episome FW
     primer_bind     3653..3672
                     /label=CAT-ORI_Fw
     primer_bind     complement(3662..3681)
                     /label=PR257_Rv
     primer_bind     complement(3683..3702)
                     /label=PR255_Rv
     primer_bind     complement(3702..3721)
                     /label=PR259_Rv
     primer_bind     complement(3702..3721)
                     /label=YFP-CAT_Rv
     primer_bind     complement(3715..3735)
                     /label=Check episome Rv
     primer_bind     complement(3769..3788)
                     /label=Primer 2
     primer_bind     complement(3769..3788)
                     /label=Whitin CAT_Rv
     CDS             3833..3856
                     /codon_start=1
                     /product="FLAG(R) epitope tag, followed by an enterokinase 
                     cleavage site"
                     /label=FLAG
                     /translation="DYKDDDDK"
     3'UTR           3860..4056
                     /label=Beta tubulin 3'UTR
                     /note="Beta tubulin 3'UTR"
     misc_feature    4063..4612
                     /product="CMD185C TAT-box binding protein AF13 linker"
                     /label=CMD185C HR
     CDS             complement(4071..4439)
                     /codon_start=1
                     /label=TATA-box binding protein-associated factor 13
                     /translation="MQSSDGNDWDAFFANDPEEDASKRLFQNEIRQMLYGFGDARQPRR
                     DTAELVEDLLRTYLTAVVQRCVEVANTRGRKYPDVSDLRFLLRKDLRKLRRVNYLVAMK
                     EVIDETTRRGGELESLGR"
     primer_bind     4513..4532
                     /label=2776_Rv
     primer_bind     complement(4589..4612)
                     /label=Cm185C(L)_Rv
     primer_bind     complement(4594..4612)
                     /label=Cm185C_Rv
     misc_feature    4613..4620
                     /label=added nucleotides and BbsI site
     rep_origin      complement(5071..5690)
                     /direction=LEFT
                     /label=pBR322ori
     primer_bind     5452..5471
                     /label=PR242_Fw
     primer_bind     5452..5471
                     /label=ORI-LACz_Fw
     primer_bind     5629..5648
                     
     primer_bind     5630..5652
                     /label=Episome Fw 2
     primer_bind     complement(5684..5703)
                     /label=Episome RV
     primer_bind     complement(5684..5703)
                     /label=CAT-ORI_Rv
     primer_bind     5698..5717
                     /label=PR246_Fw
     CDS             complement(5839..6699)
                     /codon_start=1
                     /label=Ampicillin
                     /translation="MSIQHFRVALIPFFAAFCLPVFAHPETLVKVKDAEDQLGARVGYI
                     ELDLNSGKILESFRPEERFPMMSTFKVLLCGAVLSRIDAGQEQLGRRIHYSQNDLVEYS
                     PVTEKHLTDGMTVRELCSAAITMSDNTAANLLLTTIGGPKELTAFLHNMGDHVTRLDRW
                     EPELNEAIPNDERDTTMPVAMATTLRKLLTGELLTLASRQQLIDWMEADKVAGPLLRSA
                     LPAGWFIADKSGAGERGSRGIIAALGPDGKPSRIVVIYTTGSQATMDERNRQIAEIGAS
                     LIKHW"
     promoter        complement(6747..6774)
                     /label=AmpRp promoter
                     /label=AmpRp
     rep_origin      complement(6962..7268)
                     /direction=LEFT
                     /label=f1ori
     primer_bind     complement(7234..7243)
                     /label=Episome Fw 2
     misc_feature    complement(7298..7445)
                     /label=lacZ_a_KS
     primer_bind     complement(7403..7422)
                     /label=ORI-LACz_Rv
     primer_bind     complement(7409..7428)
                     /label=PR245_Rv
     primer_bind     complement(7431..7450)
                     /label=Episome Rv 2
ORIGIN
        1 ctctagagaa gacatctcat catcggcact atggacggag cgaacattga aatccgagaa
       61 gaaatcgggc cggagaacat ctttattttc ggtctgttgg ctcaagaagt tgaccaggcg
      121 cgcaatgaac tcaagtacca tggctggaaa tgtaccgatg ggcgcttcca gaacgcactg
      181 ggtcagctca gtcgcggtat gtactgcggt caagacactt ttcaggaaat tgtacgagcc
      241 ctcgatccag ccaacgacta ctacctgatc agtcgcgact ttacctcgta tatggaagcc
      301 caggatcgcg tcgacgctgc ctatagggac cagcgctcgt ggctggctaa gtgtattgtg
      361 agcacggctc gcatgggtaa gttcagttct gatcgcagta tccatgagta cgcggagcgc
      421 atttggcgca ttgagccatg tgcctataca ccgtccagca tcacatacaa ggaaccagtt
      481 gagggtgtct cagagcccac cgcagacggt acagcgccga aaacgacgct ccgaggaacg
      541 taaacatcaa gtcccgaggg tgacggctag ccactagccc ggtgaactcg gccggtcagc
      601 caaatcctcc acccggaagg ttcgcaccgt cactgcagcg agcgcagtcc aagcctctag
      661 gcgcggtagg cgtgcaggat gcgcgtccaa ttcggcaaga tgcgctgccg gcatgcccgc
      721 ccatgtgtcg gacccattcc gtgcaagcga ggcacgtcga gcgatttggg gcgcgtgcat
      781 aggcccgcgc acgatgaacg atctggttgc atgcgtacac aaacaggact tttctgacca
      841 tgatgtccct attcggacat gacgcatcgc gcacttccgc aacacctcgt tgctgggcgc
      901 agccggccgc ggcacctcgc gagcacgccg gcctcggcag cgcgagcgca ttagcgagat
      961 ccccgacgac ggacgtgggt cgagattcga tttcggaggc cgcacgacgc aaaaaggtca
     1021 ttcgagtttg tgtctgcgga ctctgaacgt tcctcgtaaa gcacttctga tcatatgaac
     1081 gcgacgtacg ctttcgtgtc gacgatcggc gtgggctgcg gctcgtactg gtcgggcacg
     1141 tgcctgtgcc gctcgtcgtc gcgcgagcgc ccgaacgcgc cgaagctgtc gtcgcgctgg
     1201 ccgcagcgcg gcgcgctgct gtgctcgggc gtggagcagg tgcagccggt gccgggcttc
     1261 cgcgactcga cggcgtcgaa cgcgaacacg ttcccgaagt cgggctcgga gtacacggcg
     1321 gcgggatccg gcagcagatc tggcagcggc agcgtgtcga agggcgagga gctgttcacg
     1381 ggcgtggtgc cgatcctggt ggagctggac ggcgacgtga acggccacaa gttctcggtg
     1441 tcgggcgagg gcgagggcga cgcgacgtac ggcaagctga cgctgaagct gatctgcacg
     1501 acgggcaagc tgccggtgcc gtggccgacg ctggtgacga cgctgggcta cggcctgcag
     1561 tgcttcgcgc gctacccgga ccacatgaag cagcacgact tcttcaagtc ggcgatgccg
     1621 gagggctacg tgcaggagcg cacgatcttc ttcaaggacg acggcaacta caagacgcgc
     1681 gcggaggtga agttcgaggg cgacacgctg gtgaaccgca tcgagctgaa gggcatcgac
     1741 ttcaaggagg acggcaacat cctgggccac aagctggagt acaactacaa ctcgcacaac
     1801 gtgtacatca cggcggacaa gcagaagaac ggcatcaagg cgaacttcaa gatccgccac
     1861 aacatcgagg acggcggcgt gcagctggcg gaccactacc agcagaacac gccgatcggc
     1921 gacggcccgg tgctgctgcc ggacaaccac tacctgtcgt accagtcgaa gctgtcgaag
     1981 gacccgaacg agaagcgcga ccacatggtg ctgctggagt tcgtgacggc ggcgggcatc
     2041 acgctgggca tggacgagct gtacaagggc agcggcagcg atatcgaatt ctggtcgcac
     2101 ccgcagttcg agaagtaaga cgtcgatcgt tcaaacattt ggcaataaag tttcttaaga
     2161 ttgaatcctg ttgccggtct tgcgatgatt atcctataat ttctgttgaa ttacgttaag
     2221 catgtaataa ttaacatgta atgcatgacg ttatttatga gatgggtttt tatgattaga
     2281 gtcccgcaat tatacattta atacgcgata gaaaacaaaa tatagcgcgc aaactaggat
     2341 aaattatcgc gcgcggtgtc atctatgtta ctagatcact agtacgcgtc gacgagaacg
     2401 tataaggagt gcgcacggcg ttttgttaca ataccgatag atgagtttcg aacatcgcat
     2461 tcacaccatg agcgggggcg cacgctccag agagtggaga tggaaaagtg ccagcggagc
     2521 cctgaggatg caaaaaagta cggaccgctg acggaagggc aaatggaaag gagggcgaaa
     2581 cttcgagggc tacttgcatt agtaagtaca accaacgatg gtaagaaacg tatggagttt
     2641 gcgaaccgag actttaacgc tgccatcaat atcaggagat gtgcggtgct ggagacgagg
     2701 cctccagagt gaacaagaag gtactttttt ggacaacctt ctaaggtcga actatatgag
     2761 ataaaattgg aagaagtagt tggtggccgg tccaaaaaga cggggaggcg tctgcacatc
     2821 agttggagac gttttgtcca aggcgcgccg atcgccacta ctgtacacgg ccggcgagaa
     2881 cgtggcgaga atacgcaagc gagctcgccg gctgcgctcg ctgcaccacc gtcttttgac
     2941 tcacaacttc gcgatctctt tgttctctgt gtttcttcgt tcgttgaccc ctaggatgtt
     3001 cgtgcaaacg tcgttcttcg gcacgggcgt gaaggcgtcg gcgaagtcgg cggagtcgca
     3061 gcgctgcctg gcgcactcgt cgtggtcggt gcgcatgacg ggctacgaca tgaacggctc
     3121 gtcggcgggc aacctgggcc cgcgccgcat caagtcgtcg ggcgtggcga acgacaagct
     3181 taacttcaac aagatcgacc tggacaactg gaagcgcaag gaaatcttca accactacct
     3241 gaaccagcag acgacgttct cgatcacgac ggagatcgac atctcggtgc tgtaccgcaa
     3301 catcaagcag gagggctaca agttctaccc ggcgttcatc ttcctggtga cgcgcgtgat
     3361 caactcgaac acggcgttcc gcacgggcta caactcggac ggcgagctgg gctactggga
     3421 caagctggag ccgctgtaca cgatcttcga cggcgtgagc aagacgttct cgggcatctg
     3481 gacgccggtg aagaacgact tcaaggagtt ctacgacctg tacctgtcgg acgtggagaa
     3541 gtacaacggc tcgggcaagc tgttcccaaa gacgccgatc ccggagaatg cgttctcgct
     3601 gtcgatcatc ccgtggacct cgttcacggg cttcaacctg aacatcaaca acaactcgaa
     3661 ctacctgctg ccgatcatca cggcgggcaa gttcatcaac aagggcaact cgatctacct
     3721 gccgctgtcg ctgcaggtgc accactcggt gtgcgacggc taccacgcgg gcctgttcat
     3781 gaactcgatc caggagctgt cggaccgccc gaacgactgg ctgctgctcg aggactacaa
     3841 ggacgacgac gacaagtaaa ctagctattt atctggtaca tatcattcat aagcacatgt
     3901 ttttgcgttg aaacccggta aaacactcat gacgttttgt gttgaattgc aaccagcacg
     3961 ttatcgacca gctctcgaac aaaacatcgc tttatacggg agaagttgct gcggtattga
     4021 ccagagcgta cgaaaacttg tgcaggcaaa aagtgtcccg gggaaaccgc tcagcgacca
     4081 agcgattcga gctcgccacc tcgtcgcgtg gtttcgtcga tgacctcctt catcgctacc
     4141 aagtagttca cgcgacgcaa cttgcgcagg tcttttctca gaagaaacct caggtcactc
     4201 acatcggggt actttcggcc gcgcgtgttc gcaacttcaa cacagcgctg cacgacagcg
     4261 gtgaggtacg tccgcaacaa gtcctcgaca agctcagccg tatcacgccg cggctgccgc
     4321 gcatccccga aaccgtacag catctggcga atttcattct ggaataagcg cttcgaagcg
     4381 tcctcttcgg ggtcgttcgc gaaaaaagca tcccagtcgt ttccatcgct ggactgcatc
     4441 gcactcgccg actcggttcc tagcacgagg ccgctgccta gacaacgcga cgtacgcaga
     4501 tactgtaagc aataatagtg ctgatgctgc cactaacgaa cctcaagcgc gtgtcagggc
     4561 gcatacacgt cgttaacgta ccgcggtggc aggcacggcg agcttggcgt attagtcttc
     4621 ggtacccagc ttttgttccc tttagtgagg gttaattgcg cgcttggcgt aatcatggtc
     4681 atagctgttt cctgtgtgaa attgttatcc gctcacaatt ccacacaaca tacgagccgg
     4741 aagcataaag tgtaaagcct ggggtgccta atgagtgagc taactcacat taattgcgtt
     4801 gcgctcactg cccgctttcc agtcgggaaa cctgtcgtgc cagctgcatt aatgaatcgg
     4861 ccaacgcgcg gggagaggcg gtttgcgtat tgggcgctct tccgcttcct cgctcactga
     4921 ctcgctgcgc tcggtcgttc ggctgcggcg agcggtatca gctcactcaa aggcggtaat
     4981 acggttatcc acagaatcag gggataacgc aggaaagaac atgtgagcaa aaggccagca
     5041 aaaggccagg aaccgtaaaa aggccgcgtt gctggcgttt ttccataggc tccgcccccc
     5101 tgacgagcat cacaaaaatc gacgctcaag tcagaggtgg cgaaacccga caggactata
     5161 aagataccag gcgtttcccc ctggaagctc cctcgtgcgc tctcctgttc cgaccctgcc
     5221 gcttaccgga tacctgtccg cctttctccc ttcgggaagc gtggcgcttt ctcatagctc
     5281 acgctgtagg tatctcagtt cggtgtaggt cgttcgctcc aagctgggct gtgtgcacga
     5341 accccccgtt cagcccgacc gctgcgcctt atccggtaac tatcgtcttg agtccaaccc
     5401 ggtaagacac gacttatcgc cactggcagc agccactggt aacaggatta gcagagcgag
     5461 gtatgtaggc ggtgctacag agttcttgaa gtggtggcct aactacggct acactagaag
     5521 gacagtattt ggtatctgcg ctctgctgaa gccagttacc ttcggaaaaa gagttggtag
     5581 ctcttgatcc ggcaaacaaa ccaccgctgg tagcggtggt ttttttgttt gcaagcagca
     5641 gattacgcgc agaaaaaaag gatctcaaga agatcctttg atcttttcta cggggtctga
     5701 cgctcagtgg aacgaaaact cacgttaagg gattttggtc atgagattat caaaaaggat
     5761 cttcacctag atccttttaa attaaaaatg aagttttaaa tcaatctaaa gtatatatga
     5821 gtaaacttgg tctgacagtt accaatgctt aatcagtgag gcacctatct cagcgatctg
     5881 tctatttcgt tcatccatag ttgcctgact ccccgtcgtg tagataacta cgatacggga
     5941 gggcttacca tctggcccca gtgctgcaat gataccgcga gacccacgct caccggctcc
     6001 agatttatca gcaataaacc agccagccgg aagggccgag cgcagaagtg gtcctgcaac
     6061 tttatccgcc tccatccagt ctattaattg ttgccgggaa gctagagtaa gtagttcgcc
     6121 agttaatagt ttgcgcaacg ttgttgccat tgctacaggc atcgtggtgt cacgctcgtc
     6181 gtttggtatg gcttcattca gctccggttc ccaacgatca aggcgagtta catgatcccc
     6241 catgttgtgc aaaaaagcgg ttagctcctt cggtcctccg atcgttgtca gaagtaagtt
     6301 ggccgcagtg ttatcactca tggttatggc agcactgcat aattctctta ctgtcatgcc
     6361 atccgtaaga tgcttttctg tgactggtga gtactcaacc aagtcattct gagaatagtg
     6421 tatgcggcga ccgagttgct cttgcccggc gtcaatacgg gataataccg cgccacatag
     6481 cagaacttta aaagtgctca tcattggaaa acgttcttcg gggcgaaaac tctcaaggat
     6541 cttaccgctg ttgagatcca gttcgatgta acccactcgt gcacccaact gatcttcagc
     6601 atcttttact ttcaccagcg tttctgggtg agcaaaaaca ggaaggcaaa atgccgcaaa
     6661 aaagggaata agggcgacac ggaaatgttg aatactcata ctcttccttt ttcaatatta
     6721 ttgaagcatt tatcagggtt attgtctcat gagcggatac atatttgaat gtatttagaa
     6781 aaataaacaa ataggggttc cgcgcacatt tccccgaaaa gtgccaccta aattgtaagc
     6841 gttaatattt tgttaaaatt cgcgttaaat ttttgttaaa tcagctcatt ttttaaccaa
     6901 taggccgaaa tcggcaaaat cccttataaa tcaaaagaat agaccgagat agggttgagt
     6961 gttgttccag tttggaacaa gagtccacta ttaaagaacg tggactccaa cgtcaaaggn
     7021 nnnnnnnnnn nnnnnnnnnn nnnnnnnnnn nnnnnnnnnn nnnnnnnntn nnnnnnnnnn
     7081 nnnnnnnnnn nnnnnnnnnn nnnnnnnnnn nnnnnnnnnn nnnnnnnnnn nnnnnnnnnn
     7141 nnnnnnnnnn nnnnnnnnnn gnnnnnnnnn nnnnnnnnnn nnnnnnnnnn nnnnnnnnnn
     7201 nnnnnnnnnn nnnnnnnnnn nnnnnnnnnn nnnnnnnnnn nnnnnnnnnn nnnnnnnnnn
     7261 nnnnnnnnnn nnnnnnnnnn nnnnncccat tcgccattca ggctgcgcaa ctgttgggaa
     7321 gggcgatcgg tgcgggcctc ttcgctatta cgccagctgg cgaaaggggg atgtgctgca
     7381 aggcgattaa gttgggtaac gccagggttt tcccagtcac gacgttgtaa aacgacggcc
     7441 agtgagcgcg cgtaatacga ctcactatag ggcgaattgg agctccaccg cggtggcggc
     7501 cg
//
